# Supplementary material for: Rational engineering of allosteric protein switches by in silico prediction of domain insertion sites
Source: Nat Methods. 2025 Aug 4;22(8):1698–706. doi: 10.1038/s41592-025-02741-z (PMC12328240; doi:10.1038/s41592-025-02741-z)
Supplement: Supplementary file 4 — Annotated DNA sequences of constructs (GenBank files). [file 41592_2025_2741_MOESM4_ESM.zip › genbank_files/54_sgRNA-Tet_RLuc.gb]

LOCUS       54_sgRNA-Tet_RLu        5330 bp    DNA     circular UNA 25-NOV-2024
DEFINITION  Generated by Golden Gate/Type IIS Cloning (8bb, RLuc (reversed)).
ACCESSION   urn.local...44z-fw8xfj9
VERSION     urn.local...44z-fw8xfj9
KEYWORDS    .
SOURCE      
  ORGANISM  .
FEATURES             Location/Qualifiers
     rep_origin      complement(135..441)
     promoter        626..643
                     /note="T7 RNA polymerase promoter"
                     /regulatory_class="promoter"
                     /note="Derived using Geneious Prime 2023.0.1 'Annotate
                     from Database' based on nucleotide similarity"
                     /standard_name="T7"
     promoter        668..900
                     /standard_name="hU6_promoter"
     misc_feature    909..928
                     /standard_name="gRNA TetR"
     misc_feature    929..1004
                     /note="CRISPR/Cas9 system guide RNA scaffold"
                     /note="Derived using Geneious Prime 2023.0.1 'Annotate
                     from Database' based on nucleotide similarity"
                     /standard_name="gRNA"
     rep_origin      complement(1479..2067)
     terminator      2145..2266
                     /note="simian vacuolating virus 40 (SV40) polyA signal"
                     /regulatory_class="terminator"
                     /note="Derived using Geneious Prime 2023.0.1 'Annotate
                     from Database' based on nucleotide similarity"
                     /standard_name="SV40 polyA"
     CDS             complement(2297..3232)
                     /product="luciferase from the anthozoan coelenterate
                     Renilla reniformis (sea pansy)"
                     /transl_table=1
                     /translation="MTSKVYDPEQRKRMITGPQWWARCKQMNVLDSFINYYDSEKHAE
                     NAVIFLHGNAASSYLWRHVVPHIEPVARCIIPDLIGMGKSGKSGNGSYRLLDHYKYLT
                     AWFELLNLPKKIIFVGHDWGACLAFHYSYEHQDKIKAIVHAESVVDVIESWDEWPDIE
                     EDIALIKSEEGEKMVLENNFFVETMLPSKIMRKLEPEEFAAYLEPFKEKGEVRRPTLS
                     WPREIPLVKGGKPDVVQIVRNYNAYLRASDDLPKMFIESDPGFFSNAIVEGAKKFPNT
                     EFVKVKGLHFSQEDAPDEMGKYIKSFVERVLKNEQ*"
                     /codon_start=1
                     /standard_name="Rluc"
     promoter        3242..3260
                     /note="promoter for bacteriophage T7 RNA polymerase"
                     /standard_name="T7 promoter"
     intron          3305..3437
                     /note="chimera between introns from human beta-globin and
                     immunoglobulin heavy chain genes"
                     /standard_name="chimeric intron"
     promoter        3507..4258
                     /note="herpes simplex virus thymidine kinase promoter"
                     /standard_name="HSV TK promoter"
     gene            complement(4342..5202)
                     /gene="Ampicillin"
                     /standard_name="Ampicillin"
     promoter        complement(5203..5307)
                     /note="Promoter for ampicillin resistance gene
                     (b-lactamase)"
                     /regulatory_class="promoter"
                     /note="Derived using Geneious Prime 2023.0.1 'Annotate
                     from Database' based on nucleotide similarity"
                     /standard_name="amp"
     promoter        complement(5244..5272)
                     /standard_name="AmpR_promoter"
ORIGIN      
        1 ctaaattgta agcgttaata ttttgttaaa attcgcgtta aatttttgtt aaatcagctc
       61 attttttaac caataggccg aaatcggcaa aatcccttat aaatcaaaag aatagaccga
      121 gatagggttg agtgttgttc cagtttggaa caagagtcca ctattaaaga acgtggactc
      181 caacgtcaaa ggnnnnnnnn nnnnnnnnnn nnnnnnnnnn nnnnnnnnnn nnnnnnnnnn
      241 ntnnnnnnnn nnnnnnnnnn nnnnnnnnnn nnnnnnnnnn nnnnnnnnnn nnnnnnnnnn
      301 nnnnnnnnnn nnnnnnnnnn nnnnnnnnnn nnngnnnnnn nnnnnnnnnn nnnnnnnnnn
      361 nnnnnnnnnn nnnnnnnnnn nnnnnnnnnn nnnnnnnnnn nnnnnnnnnn nnnnnnnnnn
      421 nnnnnnnnnn nnnnnnnnnn nnnnnnnnnn nnnnnnnncc cattcgccat tcaggctgcg
      481 caactgttgg gaagggcgat cggtgcgggc ctcttcgcta ttacgccagc tggcgaaagg
      541 gggatgtgct gcaaggcgat taagttgggt aacgccaggg ttttcccagt cacgacgttg
      601 taaaacgacg gccagtgagc gcgcgtaata cgactcacta tagggcgaat tgggtaccga
      661 gggcctattt cccatgattc cttcatattt gcatatacga tacaaggctg ttagagagat
      721 aattggaatt aatttgactg taaacacaaa gatattagta caaaatacgt gacgtagaaa
      781 gtaataattt cttgggtagt ttgcagtttt aaaattatgt tttaaaatgg actatcatat
      841 gcttatcgta acttgaaagt atttcgattt cttggcttta tatatcttgt ggaaaggacg
      901 aaacaccgtc tctatcactg atagggaggt tttagagcta gaaatagcaa gttaaaataa
      961 ggctagtccg ttatcaactt gaaaaagtgg caccgagtcg gtgctttttt tccgcggtgg
     1021 agctccagct tttgttccct ttagtgaggg ttaattgcgc gcttggcgta atcatggtca
     1081 tagctgtttc ctgtgtgaaa ttgttatccg ctcacaattc cacacaacat acgagccgga
     1141 agcataaagt gtaaagcctg gggtgcctaa tgagtgagct aactcacatt aattgcgttg
     1201 cgctcactgc ccgctttcca gtcgggaaac ctgtcgtgcc agctgcatta atgaatcggc
     1261 caacgcgcgg ggagaggcgg tttgcgtatt gggcgctctt ccgcttcctc gctcactgac
     1321 tcgctgcgct cggtcgttcg gctgcggcga gcggtatcag ctcactcaaa ggcggtaata
     1381 cggttatcca cagaatcagg ggataacgca ggaaagaaca tgtgagcaaa aggccagcaa
     1441 aaggccagga accgtaaaaa ggccgcgttg ctggcgtttt tccataggct ccgcccccct
     1501 gacgagcatc acaaaaatcg acgctcaagt cagaggtggc gaaacccgac aggactataa
     1561 agataccagg cgtttccccc tggaagctcc ctcgtgcgct ctcctgttcc gaccctgccg
     1621 cttaccggat acctgtccgc ctttctccct tcgggaagcg tggcgctttc tcatagctca
     1681 cgctgtaggt atctcagttc ggtgtaggtc gttcgctcca agctgggctg tgtgcacgaa
     1741 ccccccgttc agcccgaccg ctgcgcctta tccggtaact atcgtcttga gtccaacccg
     1801 gtaagacacg acttatcgcc actggcagca gccactggta acaggattag cagagcgagg
     1861 tatgtaggcg gtgctacaga gttcttgaag tggtggccta actacggcta cactagaagg
     1921 acagtatttg gtatctgcgc tctgctgaag ccagttacct tcggaaaaag agttggtagc
     1981 tcttgatccg gcaaacaaac caccgctggt agcggtggtt tttttgtttg caagcagcag
     2041 attacgcgca gaaaaaaagg atctcaagaa gatcctttga tcttttctac ggggtctgac
     2101 gctcagtgga acgaaaactc acgttaaggg attttggtca tgagaacttg tttattgcag
     2161 cttataatgg ttacaaataa agcaatagca tcacaaattt cacaaataaa gcattttttt
     2221 cactgcattc tagttgtggt ttgtccaaac tcatcaatgt atcttatcat gtctgctcga
     2281 agcggccgct ctagaattat tgttcatttt tgagaactcg ctcaacgaac gatttgatat
     2341 attttcccat ttcatcaggt gcatcttctt gcgaaaaatg aagacctttt actttgacaa
     2401 attcagtatt aggaaacttc ttggcacctt caacaatagc attggaaaag aatcctgggt
     2461 ccgattcaat aaacattttt ggtaaatcat cacttgcacg tagataagca ttataattcc
     2521 taacaatttg tacaacgtca ggtttaccac cttttactaa cgggatttca cgaggccatg
     2581 ataatgttgg acgacgaact tcacctttct ctttgaatgg ttcaagatat gctgcaaatt
     2641 cttctggttc taactttctc atgatttttg atggcaacat ggtttccacg aagaagttat
     2701 tctccaaaac cattttttct ccttcttcag atttgatcaa cgcaatatct tcttcaatat
     2761 caggccattc atcccatgat tcaatcacat ctactacact ttcagcgtga actattgctt
     2821 tgatcttatc ttgatgctca tagctataat gaaatgccaa acaagcaccc caatcatggc
     2881 cgacaaaaat gatcttcttt ggtaaattaa gaagttcaaa ccatgcagta agatatttgt
     2941 aatgatcaag taacctataa gaaccattac cagatttgcc tgatttgccc ataccaataa
     3001 ggtctggtat aatacaccgc gctactggct caatatgtgg cacaacatgt cgccataaat
     3061 aagaagaggc cgcgttacca tgtaaaaaaa taacagcatt ttctgcatgt ttttctgaat
     3121 cataataatt aataaatgaa tcaagaacat tcatttgttt acatctggcc caccactgcg
     3181 gaccagttat catccgtttc ctttgttctg gatcataaac tttcgaagtc atggtggcta
     3241 gcctatagtg agtcgtatta agtactctag ccttaagagc tgtaattgaa ctgggagtgg
     3301 acacctgtgg agagaaaggc aaagtggatg tcagtaagac caataggtgc ctatcagaaa
     3361 cgcaagagtc ttctctgtct cgacaagccc agtttctatt ggtctcctta aacctgtctt
     3421 gtaaccttga tacttacctg cccagtgcct cacgaccaac ttctgcagct taagttcgag
     3481 actgttgtgt cagaagaatc aagcttttaa gcgggtcgct gcagggtcgc tcggtgttcg
     3541 aggccacacg cgtcacctta atatgcgaag tggacctggg accgcgccgc cccgactgca
     3601 tctgcgtgtt cgaattcgcc aatgacaaga cgctgggcgg ggtttgtgtc atcatagaac
     3661 taaagacatg caaatatatt tcttccgggg acaccgccag caaacgcgag caacgggcca
     3721 cggggatgaa gcagctgcgc cactccctga agctcctgca gtccctcgcg cctccgggtg
     3781 acaagatagt gtacctgtgc cccgtcctgg tgtttgtcgc ccaacggacg ctccgcgtca
     3841 gccgcgtgac ccggctcgtc ccgcagaagg tctccggtaa tatcaccgca gtcgtgcgga
     3901 tgctccagag cctgtccacg tatacggtcc ccatggagcc taggacccag cgagcccgtc
     3961 gccgccgcgg cggcgccgcc cgggggtctg cgagcagacc gaaaaggtca cactctgggg
     4021 cgcgcgaccc gcccgagtca gcggcccgcc agttaccacc cgccgaccaa acccccgcct
     4081 ccacggaggg cgggggggtg cttaagagga tcgcggcgct cttctgcgtg cccgtggcca
     4141 ccaagaccaa accccgagcc gcctccgaat gagagtgttt cgttccttcc ccctcccccc
     4201 gcgtcagaca aaccctaacc accgcttaag cggcccccgc gaggtccgaa gactcattag
     4261 gatcttcacc tagatccttt taaattaaaa atgaagtttt aaatcaatct aaagtatata
     4321 tgagtaaact tggtctgaca gttaccaatg cttaatcagt gaggcaccta tctcagcgat
     4381 ctgtctattt cgttcatcca tagttgcctg actccccgtc gtgtagataa ctacgatacg
     4441 ggagggctta ccatctggcc ccagtgctgc aatgataccg cgagacccac gctcaccggc
     4501 tccagattta tcagcaataa accagccagc cggaagggcc gagcgcagaa gtggtcctgc
     4561 aactttatcc gcctccatcc agtctattaa ttgttgccgg gaagctagag taagtagttc
     4621 gccagttaat agtttgcgca acgttgttgc cattgctaca ggcatcgtgg tgtcacgctc
     4681 gtcgtttggt atggcttcat tcagctccgg ttcccaacga tcaaggcgag ttacatgatc
     4741 ccccatgttg tgcaaaaaag cggttagctc cttcggtcct ccgatcgttg tcagaagtaa
     4801 gttggccgca gtgttatcac tcatggttat ggcagcactg cataattctc ttactgtcat
     4861 gccatccgta agatgctttt ctgtgactgg tgagtactca accaagtcat tctgagaata
     4921 gtgtatgcgg cgaccgagtt gctcttgccc ggcgtcaata cgggataata ccgcgccaca
     4981 tagcagaact ttaaaagtgc tcatcattgg aaaacgttct tcggggcgaa aactctcaag
     5041 gatcttaccg ctgttgagat ccagttcgat gtaacccact cgtgcaccca actgatcttc
     5101 agcatctttt actttcacca gcgtttctgg gtgagcaaaa acaggaaggc aaaatgccgc
     5161 aaaaaaggga ataagggcga cacggaaatg ttgaatactc atactcttcc tttttcaata
     5221 ttattgaagc atttatcagg gttattgtct catgagcgga tacatatttg aatgtattta
     5281 gaaaaataaa caaatagggg ttccgcgcac atttccccga aaagtgccac
//
