# Supplementary material for: Rational engineering of allosteric protein switches by in silico prediction of domain insertion sites
Source: Nat Methods. 2025 Aug 4;22(8):1698–706. doi: 10.1038/s41592-025-02741-z (PMC12328240; doi:10.1038/s41592-025-02741-z)
Supplement: Supplementary file 4 — Annotated DNA sequences of constructs (GenBank files). [file 41592_2025_2741_MOESM4_ESM.zip › genbank_files/55_SpdCas9-VPR.gb]

LOCUS       55_SpdCas9-VPR         15190 bp    DNA     circular UNA 25-NOV-2024
DEFINITION  Golden Gate/Type IIS Cloning ligation product.
ACCESSION   urn.local...9j-ftohrmj
VERSION     urn.local...9j-ftohrmj
KEYWORDS    .
SOURCE      
  ORGANISM  .
FEATURES             Location/Qualifiers
     enhancer        238..617
                     /note="human cytomegalovirus immediate early enhancer"
                     /standard_name="CMV enhancer"
     promoter        619..817
                     /note="human cytomegalovirus (CMV) immediate early 
                     promoter"
                     /standard_name="CMV promoter"
     LTR             835..1015
                     /note="truncated 5' long terminal repeat (LTR) from HIV-1"
                     /standard_name="5' LTR (truncated)"
     misc_feature    1062..1187
                     /note="packaging signal of human immunodeficiency virus 
                     type 1"
                     /standard_name="HIV-1 Psi"
     misc_feature    1680..1913
                     /note="The Rev response element (RRE) of HIV-1 allows for
                     Rev-dependent mRNA export from the nucleus to
                     thecytoplasm."
                     /standard_name="RRE"
     promoter        2682..3860
                     /note="strong constitutive promoter for human elongation 
                     factor EF-1-alpha"
                     /standard_name="EF-1-alpha promoter"
     misc_feature    3876..3878
                     /standard_name="x"
     CDS             3879..3899
                     /codon_start=1
                     /product="nuclear localization signal of SV40 large T 
                     antigen"
                     /translation="PKKKRKV"
                     /standard_name="SV40 NLS"
     CDS             3909..8009
                     /codon_start=1
                     /product="catalytically dead mutant of the Cas9 
                     endonuclease from the Streptococcus pyogenes Type II
                     CRISPR/Cas system"
                     /note="RNA-guided DNA-binding protein that lacks 
                     endonuclease activity due to the D10A mutation in the RuvC
                     catalytic domain and the H840A mutation in the HNH
                     catalytic domain"
                     /translation="DKKYSIGLAIGTNSVGWAVITDEYKVPSKKFKVLGNTDRHSIKK
                     NLIGALLFDSGETAEATRLKRTARRRYTRRKNRICYLQEIFSNEMAKVDDSFFHRLEE
                     SFLVEEDKKHERHPIFGNIVDEVAYHEKYPTIYHLRKKLVDSTDKADLRLIYLALAHM
                     IKFRGHFLIEGDLNPDNSDVDKLFIQLVQTYNQLFEENPINASGVDAKAILSARLSKS
                     RRLENLIAQLPGEKKNGLFGNLIALSLGLTPNFKSNFDLAEDAKLQLSKDTYDDDLDN
                     LLAQIGDQYADLFLAAKNLSDAILLSDILRVNTEITKAPLSASMIKRYDEHHQDLTLL
                     KALVRQQLPEKYKEIFFDQSKNGYAGYIDGGASQEEFYKFIKPILEKMDGTEELLVKL
                     NREDLLRKQRTFDNGSIPHQIHLGELHAILRRQEDFYPFLKDNREKIEKILTFRIPYY
                     VGPLARGNSRFAWMTRKSEETITPWNFEEVVDKGASAQSFIERMTNFDKNLPNEKVLP
                     KHSLLYEYFTVYNELTKVKYVTEGMRKPAFLSGEQKKAIVDLLFKTNRKVTVKQLKED
                     YFKKIECFDSVEISGVEDRFNASLGTYHDLLKIIKDKDFLDNEENEDILEDIVLTLTL
                     FEDREMIEERLKTYAHLFDDKVMKQLKRRRYTGWGRLSRKLINGIRDKQSGKTILDFL
                     KSDGFANRNFMQLIHDDSLTFKEDIQKAQVSGQGDSLHEHIANLAGSPAIKKGILQTV
                     KVVDELVKVMGRHKPENIVIEMARENQTTQKGQKNSRERMKRIEEGIKELGSQILKEH
                     PVENTQLQNEKLYLYYLQNGRDMYVDQELDINRLSDYDVDAIVPQSFLKDDSIDNKVL
                     TRSDKNRGKSDNVPSEEVVKKMKNYWRQLLNAKLITQRKFDNLTKAERGGLSELDKAG
                     FIKRQLVETRQITKHVAQILDSRMNTKYDENDKLIREVKVITLKSKLVSDFRKDFQFY
                     KVREINNYHHAHDAYLNAVVGTALIKKYPKLESEFVYGDYKVYDVRKMIAKSEQEIGK
                     ATAKYFFYSNIMNFFKTEITLANGEIRKRPLIETNGETGEIVWDKGRDFATVRKVLSM
                     PQVNIVKKTEVQTGGFSKESILPKRNSDKLIARKKDWDPKKYGGFDSPTVAYSVLVVA
                     KVEKGKSKKLKSVKELLGITIMERSSFEKNPIDFLEAKGYKEVKKDLIIKLPKYSLFE
                     LENGRKRMLASAGELQKGNELALPSKYVNFLYLASHYEKLKGSPEDNEQKQLFVEQHK
                     HYLDEIIEQISEFSKRVILADANLDKVLSAYNKHRDKPIREQAENIIHLFTLTNLGAP
                     AAFKYFDTTIDRKRYTSTKEVLDATLIHQSITGLYETRIDLSQLGGD"
                     /standard_name="dCas9"
     CDS             8064..8084
                     /codon_start=1
                     /product="nuclear localization signal of SV40 large T 
                     antigen"
                     /translation="PKKKRKV"
                     /standard_name="SV40 NLS"
     CDS             8109..8258
                     /translation="DALDDFDLDMLGSDALDDFDLDMLGSDALDDFDLDMLGSDALDD
                     FDLDML"
                     /codon_start=1
                     /transl_table=1
                     /product="tetrameric repeat of the minimal activation
                     domain of herpes simplex virus VP16 (<a
                     href=""http://www.ncbi.nlm.nih.gov/pubmed/9843940""
                     title=""http://www.ncbi.nlm.nih.gov/pubmed/9843940"">Beerl
                     i et al., 1998</a>)"
                     /standard_name="VP64"
     CDS             8727..9083
                     /translation="PTQAGEGTLSEALLQLQFDDEDLGALLGNSTDPAVFTDLASVDN
                     SEFQQLLNQGIPVAPHTTEPMLMEYPEAITRLVTGAQRPPDPAPAPLGAPGLPNGLLS
                     GDEDFSSIADMDFSALL"
                     /codon_start=1
                     /transl_table=1
                     /product="transcriptional activation domain of human
                     RelA,also known as p65
                     (<ahref=""http://www.ncbi.nlm.nih.gov/pubmed/18631125""tit
                     le=""http://www.ncbi.nlm.nih.gov/pubmed/18631125"">O'Shea
                     and Perkins, 2008</a>)"
                     /standard_name="RelA (p65) AD"
     CDS             9102..9671
                     /codon_start=1
                     /transl_table=1
                     /product="transcriptional activation domain from the
                     humanherpesvirus 4 (Epstein-Barr virus) replication
                     andtranscription activator Rta/BRLF1
                     (ahref=""http://www.ncbi.nlm.nih.gov/pubmed/1323708""title
                     =""http://www.ncbi.nlm.nih.gov/pubmed/1323708""Hardwick et
                     al.,
                     1992/a;ahref=""http://www.ncbi.nlm.nih.gov/pubmed/25730490
                     ""title=""http://www.ncbi.nlm.nih.gov/pubmed/25730490""Cha
                     vez et al., 2015/a)"
                     /standard_name="Rta AD"
     misc_feature    9718..10306
                     /note="woodchuck hepatitis virus posttranscriptional 
                     regulatory element"
                     /standard_name="WPRE"
     CDS             complement(10189..10200)
                     /codon_start=1
                     /product="Factor Xa recognition and cleavage site"
                     /translation="IEGR"
                     /standard_name="Factor Xa site"
     LTR             10831..11011
                     /note="truncated 5' long terminal repeat (LTR) from HIV-1"
                     /standard_name="5' LTR (truncated)"
     polyA_signal    11043..11267
                     /note="bovine growth hormone polyadenylation signal"
                     /standard_name="bGH poly(A) signal"
     rep_origin      11477..11905
     promoter        11919..12248
                     /note="SV40 enhancer and early promoter"
                     /standard_name="SV40 promoter"
     promoter        12296..12343
                     /note="synthetic bacterial promoter"
                     /standard_name="EM7 promoter"
     CDS             12362..12736
                     /codon_start=1
                     /gene="Sh ble from Streptoalloteichus hindustanus"
                     /product="antibiotic-binding protein"
                     /note="confers resistance to bleomycin, phleomycin, and 
                     Zeocin(TM)"
                     /translation="MAKLTSAVPVLTARDVAGAVEFWTDRLGFSRDFVEDDFAGVVRD
                     DVTLFISAVQDQVVPDNTLAWVWVRGLDELYAEWSEVVSTNFRDASGPAMTEIGEQPW
                     GREFALRDPAGNCVHFVAEEQD"
                     /standard_name="BleoR"
     polyA_signal    12866..12987
                     /note="SV40 polyadenylation signal"
                     /standard_name="SV40 poly(A) signal"
     rep_origin      complement(13438..14026)
     CDS             complement(14197..15057)
                     /codon_start=1
                     /gene="bla"
                     /product="beta-lactamase"
                     /note="confers resistance to ampicillin, carbenicillin,
                     and related antibiotics"
                     /translation="MSIQHFRVALIPFFAAFCLPVFAHPETLVKVKDAEDQLGARVGY
                     IELDLNSGKILESFRPEERFPMMSTFKVLLCGAVLSRIDAGQEQLGRRIHYSQNDLVE
                     YSPVTEKHLTDGMTVRELCSAAITMSDNTAANLLLTTIGGPKELTAFLHNMGDHVTRL
                     DRWEPELNEAIPNDERDTTMPVAMATTLRKLLTGELLTLASRQQLIDWMEADKVAGPL
                     LRSALPAGWFIADKSGAGERGSRGIIAALGPDGKPSRIVVIYTTGSQATMDERNRQIA
                     EIGASLIKHW"
                     /standard_name="AmpR"
     promoter        complement(15058..15162)
                     /gene="bla"
                     /standard_name="AmpR promoter"
ORIGIN      
        1 gtcgacggat cgggagatct cccgatcccc tatggtgcac tctcagtaca atctgctctg
       61 atgccgcata gttaagccag tatctgctcc ctgcttgtgt gttggaggtc gctgagtagt
      121 gcgcgagcaa aatttaagct acaacaaggc aaggcttgac cgacaattgc atgaagaatc
      181 tgcttagggt taggcgtttt gcgctgcttc gcgatgtacg ggccagatat acgcgttgac
      241 attgattatt gactagttat taatagtaat caattacggg gtcattagtt catagcccat
      301 atatggagtt ccgcgttaca taacttacgg taaatggccc gcctggctga ccgcccaacg
      361 acccccgccc attgacgtca ataatgacgt atgttcccat agtaacgcca atagggactt
      421 tccattgacg tcaatgggtg gagtatttac ggtaaactgc ccacttggca gtacatcaag
      481 tgtatcatat gccaagtacg ccccctattg acgtcaatga cggtaaatgg cccgcctggc
      541 attatgccca gtacatgacc ttatgggact ttcctacttg gcagtacatc tacgtattag
      601 tcatcgctat taccatggtg atgcggtttt ggcagtacat caatgggcgt ggatagcggt
      661 ttgactcacg gggatttcca agtctccacc ccattgacgt caatgggagt ttgttttggc
      721 accaaaatca acgggacttt ccaaaatgtc gtaacaactc cgccccattg acgcaaatgg
      781 gcggtaggcg tgtacggtgg gaggtctata taagcagcgc gttttgcctg tactgggtct
      841 ctctggttag accagatctg agcctgggag ctctctggct aactagggaa cccactgctt
      901 aagcctcaat aaagcttgcc ttgagtgctt caagtagtgt gtgcccgtct gttgtgtgac
      961 tctggtaact agagatccct cagacccttt tagtcagtgt ggaaaatctc tagcagtggc
     1021 gcccgaacag ggacttgaaa gcgaaaggga aaccagagga gctctctcga cgcaggactc
     1081 ggcttgctga agcgcgcacg gcaagaggcg aggggcggcg actggtgagt acgccaaaaa
     1141 ttttgactag cggaggctag aaggagagag atgggtgcga gagcgtcagt attaagcggg
     1201 ggagaattag atcgcgatgg gaaaaaattc ggttaaggcc agggggaaag aaaaaatata
     1261 aattaaaaca tatagtatgg gcaagcaggg agctagaacg attcgcagtt aatcctggcc
     1321 tgttagaaac atcagaaggc tgtagacaaa tactgggaca gctacaacca tcccttcaga
     1381 caggatcaga agaacttaga tcattatata atacagtagc aaccctctat tgtgtgcatc
     1441 aaaggataga gataaaagac accaaggaag ctttagacaa gatagaggaa gagcaaaaca
     1501 aaagtaagac caccgcacag caagcggccg ctgatcttca gacctggagg aggagatatg
     1561 agggacaatt ggagaagtga attatataaa tataaagtag taaaaattga accattagga
     1621 gtagcaccca ccaaggcaaa gagaagagtg gtgcagagag aaaaaagagc agtgggaata
     1681 ggagctttgt tccttgggtt cttgggagca gcaggaagca ctatgggcgc agcgtcaatg
     1741 acgctgacgg tacaggccag acaattattg tctggtatag tgcagcagca gaacaatttg
     1801 ctgagggcta ttgaggcgca acagcatctg ttgcaactca cagtctgggg catcaagcag
     1861 ctccaggcaa gaatcctggc tgtggaaaga tacctaaagg atcaacagct cctggggatt
     1921 tggggttgct ctggaaaact catttgcacc actgctgtgc cttggaatgc tagttggagt
     1981 aataaatctc tggaacagat ttggaatcac acgacctgga tggagtggga cagagaaatt
     2041 aacaattaca caagcttaat acactcctta attgaagaat cgcaaaacca gcaagaaaag
     2101 aatgaacaag aattattgga attagataaa tgggcaagtt tgtggaattg gtttaacata
     2161 acaaattggc tgtggtatat aaaattattc ataatgatag taggaggctt ggtaggttta
     2221 agaatagttt ttgctgtact ttctatagtg aatagagtta ggcagggata ttcaccatta
     2281 tcgtttcaga cccacctccc aaccccgagg ggacccgaca ggcccgaagg aatagaagaa
     2341 gaaggtggag agagagacag agacagatcc attcgattag tgaacggatc ggcactgcgt
     2401 gcgccaattc tgcagacaaa tggcagtatt catccacaat tttaaaagaa aaggggggat
     2461 tggggggtac agtgcagggg aaagaatagt agacataata gcaacagaca tacaaactaa
     2521 agaattacaa aaacaaatta caaaaattca aaattttcgg gtttattaca gggacagcag
     2581 agatccagtt tggttaatta atgcaaagat ggataaagtt ttaaacagag aggaatcttt
     2641 gcagctaatg gaccttctag gtcttgaaag gagtgggaat tggctccggt gcccgtcagt
     2701 gggcagagcg cacatcgccc acagtccccg agaagttggg gggaggggtc ggcaattgaa
     2761 ccggtgccta gagaaggtgg cgcggggtaa actgggaaag tgatgtcgtg tactggctcc
     2821 gcctttttcc cgagggtggg ggagaaccgt atataagtgc agtagtcgcc gtgaacgttc
     2881 tttttcgcaa cgggtttgcc gccagaacac aggtaagtgc cgtgtgtggt tcccgcgggc
     2941 ctggcctctt tacgggttat ggcccttgcg tgccttgaat tacttccacc tggctgcagt
     3001 acgtgattct tgatcccgag cttcgggttg gaagtgggtg ggagagttcg aggccttgcg
     3061 cttaaggagc cccttcgcct cgtgcttgag ttgaggcctg gcctgggcgc tggggccgcc
     3121 gcgtgcgaat ctggtggcac cttcgcgcct gtctcgctgc tttcgataag tctctagcca
     3181 tttaaaattt ttgatgacct gctgcgacgc tttttttctg gcaagatagt cttgtaaatg
     3241 cgggccaaga tctgcacact ggtatttcgg tttttggggc cgcgggcggc gacggggccc
     3301 gtgcgtccca gcgcacatgt tcggcgaggc ggggcctgcg agcgcggcca ccgagaatcg
     3361 gacgggggta gtctcaagct ggccggcctg ctctggtgcc tggcctcgcg ccgccgtgta
     3421 tcgccccgcc ctgggcggca aggctggccc ggtcggcacc agttgcgtga gcggaaagat
     3481 ggccgcttcc cggccctgct gcagggagct caaaatggag gacgcggcgc tcgggagagc
     3541 gggcgggtga gtcacccaca caaaggaaaa gggcctttcc gtcctcagcc gtcgcttcat
     3601 gtgactccac ggagtaccgg gcgccgtcca ggcacctcga ttagttctcg agcttttgga
     3661 gtacgtcgtc tttaggttgg ggggaggggt tttatgcgat ggagtttccc cacactgagt
     3721 gggtggagac tgaagttagg ccagcttggc acttgatgta attctccttg gaatttgccc
     3781 tttttgagtt tggatcttgg ttcattctca agcctcagac agtggttcaa agtttttttc
     3841 ttccatttca ggtgtcgtga cgtacggcca ccatgagccc caagaagaag agaaaggtgg
     3901 aggccagcga caagaagtac agcatcggcc tggccatcgg caccaactct gtgggctggg
     3961 ccgtgatcac cgacgagtac aaggtgccca gcaagaaatt caaggtgctg ggcaacaccg
     4021 accggcacag catcaagaag aacctgatcg gagccctgct gttcgacagc ggcgaaacag
     4081 ccgaggccac ccggctgaag agaaccgcca gaagaagata caccagacgg aagaaccgga
     4141 tctgctatct gcaagagatc ttcagcaacg agatggccaa ggtggacgac agcttcttcc
     4201 acagactgga agagtccttc ctggtggaag aggataagaa gcacgagcgg caccccatct
     4261 tcggcaacat cgtggacgag gtggcctacc acgagaagta ccccaccatc taccacctga
     4321 gaaagaaact ggtggacagc accgacaagg ccgacctgcg gctgatctat ctggccctgg
     4381 cccacatgat caagttccgg ggccacttcc tgatcgaggg cgacctgaac cccgacaaca
     4441 gcgacgtgga caagctgttc atccagctgg tgcagaccta caaccagctg ttcgaggaaa
     4501 accccatcaa cgccagcggc gtggacgcca aggccatcct gtctgccaga ctgagcaaga
     4561 gcagacggct ggaaaatctg atcgcccagc tgcccggcga gaagaagaat ggcctgttcg
     4621 gcaacctgat tgccctgagc ctgggcctga cccccaactt caagagcaac ttcgacctgg
     4681 ccgaggatgc caaactgcag ctgagcaagg acacctacga cgacgacctg gacaacctgc
     4741 tggcccagat cggcgaccag tacgccgacc tgtttctggc cgccaagaac ctgtccgacg
     4801 ccatcctgct gagcgacatc ctgagagtga acaccgagat caccaaggcc cccctgagcg
     4861 cctctatgat caagagatac gacgagcacc accaggacct gaccctgctg aaagctctcg
     4921 tgcggcagca gctgcctgag aagtacaaag agattttctt cgaccagagc aagaacggct
     4981 acgccggcta cattgacggc ggagccagcc aggaagagtt ctacaagttc atcaagccca
     5041 tcctggaaaa gatggacggc accgaggaac tgctcgtgaa gctgaacaga gaggacctgc
     5101 tgcggaagca gcggaccttc gacaacggca gcatccccca ccagatccac ctgggagagc
     5161 tgcacgccat tctgcggcgg caggaagatt tttacccatt cctgaaggac aaccgggaaa
     5221 agatcgagaa gatcctgacc ttccgcatcc cctactacgt gggccctctg gccaggggaa
     5281 acagcagatt cgcctggatg accagaaaga gcgaggaaac catcaccccc tggaacttcg
     5341 aggaagtggt ggacaagggc gcttccgccc agagcttcat cgagcggatg accaacttcg
     5401 ataagaacct gcccaacgag aaggtgctgc ccaagcacag cctgctgtac gagtacttca
     5461 ccgtgtataa cgagctgacc aaagtgaaat acgtgaccga gggaatgaga aagcccgcct
     5521 tcctgagcgg cgagcagaaa aaggccatcg tggacctgct gttcaagacc aaccggaaag
     5581 tgaccgtgaa gcagctgaaa gaggactact tcaagaaaat cgagtgcttc gactccgtgg
     5641 aaatctccgg cgtggaagat cggttcaacg cctccctggg cacataccac gatctgctga
     5701 aaattatcaa ggacaaggac ttcctggaca atgaggaaaa cgaggacatt ctggaagata
     5761 tcgtgctgac cctgacactg tttgaggaca gagagatgat cgaggaacgg ctgaaaacct
     5821 atgcccacct gttcgacgac aaagtgatga agcagctgaa gcggcggaga tacaccggct
     5881 ggggcaggct gagccggaag ctgatcaacg gcatccggga caagcagtcc ggcaagacaa
     5941 tcctggattt cctgaagtcc gacggcttcg ccaacagaaa cttcatgcag ctgatccacg
     6001 acgacagcct gacctttaaa gaggacatcc agaaagccca ggtgtccggc cagggcgata
     6061 gcctgcacga gcacattgcc aatctggccg gcagccccgc cattaagaag ggcatcctgc
     6121 agacagtgaa ggtggtggac gagctcgtga aagtgatggg ccggcacaag cccgagaaca
     6181 tcgtgatcga aatggccaga gagaaccaga ccacccagaa gggacagaag aacagccgcg
     6241 agagaatgaa gcggatcgaa gagggcatca aagagctggg cagccagatc ctgaaagaac
     6301 accccgtgga aaacacccag ctgcagaacg agaagctgta cctgtactac ctgcagaatg
     6361 ggcgggatat gtacgtggac caggaactgg acatcaaccg gctgtccgac tacgatgtgg
     6421 acgctatcgt gcctcagagc tttctgaagg acgactccat cgacaacaag gtgctgacca
     6481 gaagcgacaa gaaccggggc aagagcgaca acgtgccctc cgaagaggtc gtgaagaaga
     6541 tgaagaacta ctggcggcag ctgctgaacg ccaagctgat tacccagaga aagttcgaca
     6601 atctgaccaa ggccgagaga ggcggcctga gcgaactgga taaggccggc ttcatcaaga
     6661 gacagctggt ggaaacccgg cagatcacaa agcacgtggc acagatcctg gactcccgga
     6721 tgaacactaa gtacgacgag aatgacaagc tgatccggga agtgaaagtg atcaccctga
     6781 agtccaagct ggtgtccgat ttccggaagg atttccagtt ttacaaagtg cgcgagatca
     6841 acaactacca ccacgcccac gacgcctacc tgaacgccgt cgtgggaacc gccctgatca
     6901 aaaagtaccc taagctggaa agcgagttcg tgtacggcga ctacaaggtg tacgacgtgc
     6961 ggaagatgat cgccaagagc gagcaggaaa tcggcaaggc taccgccaag tacttcttct
     7021 acagcaacat catgaacttt ttcaagaccg agattaccct ggccaacggc gagatccgga
     7081 agcggcctct gatcgagaca aacggcgaaa ccggggagat cgtgtgggat aagggccggg
     7141 attttgccac cgtgcggaaa gtgctgagca tgccccaagt gaatatcgtg aaaaagaccg
     7201 aggtgcagac aggcggcttc agcaaagagt ctatcctgcc caagaggaac agcgataagc
     7261 tgatcgccag aaagaaggac tgggacccta agaagtacgg cggcttcgac agccccaccg
     7321 tggcctattc tgtgctggtg gtggccaaag tggaaaaggg caagtccaag aaactgaaga
     7381 gtgtgaaaga gctgctgggg atcaccatca tggaaagaag cagcttcgag aagaatccca
     7441 tcgactttct ggaagccaag ggctacaaag aagtgaaaaa ggacctgatc atcaagctgc
     7501 ctaagtactc cctgttcgag ctggaaaacg gccggaagag aatgctggcc tctgccggcg
     7561 aactgcagaa gggaaacgaa ctggccctgc cctccaaata tgtgaacttc ctgtacctgg
     7621 ccagccacta tgagaagctg aagggctccc ccgaggataa tgagcagaaa cagctgtttg
     7681 tggaacagca caagcactac ctggacgaga tcatcgagca gatcagcgag ttctccaaga
     7741 gagtgatcct ggccgacgct aatctggaca aagtgctgtc cgcctacaac aagcaccggg
     7801 ataagcccat cagagagcag gccgagaata tcatccacct gtttaccctg accaatctgg
     7861 gagcccctgc cgccttcaag tactttgaca ccaccatcga ccggaagagg tacaccagca
     7921 ccaaagaggt gctggacgcc accctgatcc accagagcat caccggcctg tacgagacac
     7981 ggatcgacct gtctcagctg ggaggcgaca gcgctggagg aggtggaagc ggaggaggag
     8041 gaagcggagg aggaggtagc ggacctaaga aaaagaggaa ggtggcggcc gctggatccg
     8101 gacgggctga cgcattggac gattttgatc tggatatgct gggaagtgac gccctcgatg
     8161 attttgacct tgacatgctt ggttcggatg cccttgatga ctttgacctc gacatgctcg
     8221 gcagtgacgc ccttgatgat ttcgacctgg acatgctgat taacactagt ggcggctctg
     8281 gcggcggctc cggaggctct agccagtacc tgcccgacac cgacgacagg caccggatcg
     8341 aggaaaagcg gaagcggacc tacgagacat tcaagagcat catgaagaag tcccccttca
     8401 gcggccccac cgaccctaga cctccaccta gaagaatcgc cgtgcccagc agatccagcg
     8461 ccagcgtgcc aaaacctgcc ccccagcctt accccttcac cagcagcctg agcaccatca
     8521 actacgacga gttccctacc atggtgttcc ccagcggcca gatctctcag gcctctgctc
     8581 tggctccagc ccctcctcag gtgctgcctc aggctcctgc tcctgcacca gctccagcca
     8641 tggtgtctgc actggctcag gcaccagcac ccgtgcctgt gctggctcct ggacctccac
     8701 aggctgtggc tccaccagcc cctaaaccta cacaggccgg cgagggcaca ctgtctgaag
     8761 ctctgctgca gctgcagttc gacgacgagg atctgggagc cctgctggga aacagcaccg
     8821 atcctgccgt gttcaccgac ctggccagcg tggacaacag cgagttccag cagctgctga
     8881 accagggcat ccctgtggcc cctcacacca ccgagcccat gctgatggaa taccccgagg
     8941 ccatcacccg gctcgtgaca ggcgctcaga ggcctcctga tccagctcct gcccctctgg
     9001 gagcaccagg cctgcctaat ggactgctgt ctggcgacga ggacttcagc tctatcgccg
     9061 atatggattt ctcagccttg ctgggctctg gcagcggcag ccgggattcc agggaaggga
     9121 tgtttttgcc gaagcctgag gccggctccg ctattagtga cgtgtttgag ggccgcgagg
     9181 tgtgccagcc aaaacgaatc cggccatttc atcctccagg aagtccatgg gccaaccgcc
     9241 cactccccgc cagcctcgca ccaacaccaa ccggtccagt acatgagcca gtcgggtcac
     9301 tgaccccggc accagtccct cagccactgg acccagcgcc cgcagtgact cccgaggcca
     9361 gtcacctgtt ggaggacccc gatgaagata cgagccaggc tgtcaaagcc cttcgggaga
     9421 tggccgatac tgtgattccc cagaaggaag aggctgcaat ctgtggccaa atggaccttt
     9481 cccatccgcc cccaaggggc catctggatg agctgacaac cacacttgag tccatgaccg
     9541 aggatctgaa cctggactca cccctgaccc cggaattgaa cgagattctg gataccttcc
     9601 tgaacgacga gtgcctcttg catgccatgc atatcagcac aggactgtcc atcttcgaca
     9661 catctctgtt tggttaaagc gaagtcaatc ccagaattcg atatcaagct tatcgataat
     9721 caacctctgg attacaaaat ttgtgaaaga ttgactggta ttcttaacta tgttgctcct
     9781 tttacgctat gtggatacgc tgctttaatg cctttgtatc atgctattgc ttcccgtatg
     9841 gctttcattt tctcctcctt gtataaatcc tggttgctgt ctctttatga ggagttgtgg
     9901 cccgttgtca ggcaacgtgg cgtggtgtgc actgtgtttg ctgacgcaac ccccactggt
     9961 tggggcattg ccaccacctg tcagctcctt tccgggactt tcgctttccc cctccctatt
    10021 gccacggcgg aactcatcgc cgcctgcctt gcccgctgct ggacaggggc tcggctgttg
    10081 ggcactgaca attccgtggt gttgtcgggg aaatcatcgt cctttccttg gctgctcgcc
    10141 tgtgttgcca cctggattct gcgcgggacg tccttctgct acgtcccttc ggccctcaat
    10201 ccagcggacc ttccttcccg cggcctgctg ccggctctgc ggcctcttcc gcgtcttcgc
    10261 cttcgccctc agacgagtcg gatctccctt tgggccgcct ccccgcatcg ataccgtcga
    10321 cctcgagacc tagaaaaaca tggagcaatc acaagtagca atacagcagc taccaatgct
    10381 gattgtgcct ggctagaagc acaagaggag gaggaggtgg gttttccagt cacacctcag
    10441 gtacctttaa gaccaatgac ttacaaggca gctgtagatc ttagccactt tttaaaagaa
    10501 aaggggggac tggaagggct aattcactcc caacgaagac aagatatcct tgatctgtgg
    10561 atctaccaca cacaaggcta cttccctgat tggcagaact acacaccagg gccagggatc
    10621 agatatccac tgacctttgg atggtgctac aagctagtac cagttgagca agagaaggta
    10681 gaagaagcca atgaaggaga gaacacccgc ttgttacacc ctgtgagcct gcatgggatg
    10741 gatgacccgg agagagaagt attagagtgg aggtttgaca gccgcctagc atttcatcac
    10801 atggcccgag agctgcatcc ggactgtact gggtctctct ggttagacca gatctgagcc
    10861 tgggagctct ctggctaact agggaaccca ctgcttaagc ctcaataaag cttgccttga
    10921 gtgcttcaag tagtgtgtgc ccgtctgttg tgtgactctg gtaactagag atccctcaga
    10981 cccttttagt cagtgtggaa aatctctagc agggcccgtt taaacccgct gatcagcctc
    11041 gactgtgcct tctagttgcc agccatctgt tgtttgcccc tcccccgtgc cttccttgac
    11101 cctggaaggt gccactccca ctgtcctttc ctaataaaat gaggaaattg catcgcattg
    11161 tctgagtagg tgtcattcta ttctgggggg tggggtgggg caggacagca agggggagga
    11221 ttgggaagac aatagcaggc atgctgggga tgcggtgggc tctatggctt ctgaggcgga
    11281 aagaaccagc tggggctcta gggggtatcc ccacgcgccc tgtagcggcg cattaagcgc
    11341 ggcggggggg gggggggggt ggggcaggac agcaaggggg aggattggga agacaatagc
    11401 aggcatgctg gggatgcggt gggctctatg gcttctgagg cggaaagaac cagctggggc
    11461 tctagggggt atccccnnnn nnnnnnnnnn nnnnnnnnnn nnnnnnnnnn nnnnnnnnnn
    11521 nnnnnnnnnn nnnnnnnnnn nnnnnnnnnn nnnnnnnnnn nnnnnnnnnn nnnnnnnnnn
    11581 nnnnnnnnnn nnnnnnnnnn cnnnnnnnnn nnnnnnnnnn nnnnnnnnnn nnnnnnnnnn
    11641 nnnnnnnnnn nnnnnnnnnn nnnnnnnnnn nnnnnnnnnn nnnnnnnnnn nnannnnnnn
    11701 nnnnnnnnnn nnnnnnnnnn nnnnnnnnnn nnnnnnnnnn nncctttgac gttggagtcc
    11761 acgttcttta atagtggact cttgttccaa actggaacaa cactcaaccc tatctcggtc
    11821 tattcttttg atttataagg gattttgccg atttcggcct attggttaaa aaatgagctg
    11881 atttaacaaa aatttaacgc gaattaattc tgtggaatgt gtgtcagtta gggtgtggaa
    11941 agtccccagg ctccccagca ggcagaagta tgcaaagcat gcatctcaat tagtcagcaa
    12001 ccaggtgtgg aaagtcccca ggctccccag caggcagaag tatgcaaagc atgcatctca
    12061 attagtcagc aaccatagtc ccgcccctaa ctccgcccat cccgccccta actccgccca
    12121 gttccgccca ttctccgccc catggctgac taattttttt tatttatgca gaggccgagg
    12181 ccgcctctgc ctctgagcta ttccagaagt agtgaggagg cttttttgga ggcctaggct
    12241 tttgcaaaaa gctcccggga gcttgtatat ccattttcgg atctgatcag cacgtgttga
    12301 caattaatca tcggcatagt atatcggcat agtataatac gacaaggtga ggaactaaac
    12361 catggccaag ttgaccagtg ccgttccggt gctcaccgcg cgcgacgtcg ccggagcggt
    12421 cgagttctgg accgaccggc tcgggttctc ccgggacttc gtggaggacg acttcgccgg
    12481 tgtggtccgg gacgacgtga ccctgttcat cagcgcggtc caggaccagg tggtgccgga
    12541 caacaccctg gcctgggtgt gggtgcgcgg cctggacgag ctgtacgccg agtggtcgga
    12601 ggtcgtgtcc acgaacttcc gggacgcctc cgggccggcc atgaccgaga tcggcgagca
    12661 gccgtggggg cgggagttcg ccctgcgcga cccggccggc aactgcgtgc acttcgtggc
    12721 cgaggagcag gactgacacg tgctacgaga tttcgattcc accgccgcct tctatgaaag
    12781 gttgggcttc ggaatcgttt tccgggacgc cggctggatg atcctccagc gcggggatct
    12841 catgctggag ttcttcgccc accccaactt gtttattgca gcttataatg gttacaaata
    12901 aagcaatagc atcacaaatt tcacaaataa agcatttttt tcactgcatt ctagttgtgg
    12961 tttgtccaaa ctcatcaatg tatcttatca tgtctgtata ccgtcgacct ctagctagag
    13021 cttggcgtaa tcatggtcat agctgtttcc tgtgtgaaat tgttatccgc tcacaattcc
    13081 acacaacata cgagccggaa gcataaagtg taaagcctgg ggtgcctaat gagtgagcta
    13141 actcacatta attgcgttgc gctcactgcc cgctttccag tcgggaaacc tgtcgtgcca
    13201 gctgcattaa tgaatcggcc aacgcgcggg gagaggcggt ttgcgtattg ggcgctcttc
    13261 cgcttcctcg ctcactgact cgctgcgctc ggtcgttcgg ctgcggcgag cggtatcagc
    13321 tcactcaaag gcggtaatac ggttatccac agaatcaggg gataacgcag gaaagaacat
    13381 gtgagcaaaa ggccagcaaa aggccaggaa ccgtaaaaag gccgcgttgc tggcgttttt
    13441 ccataggctc cgcccccctg acgagcatca caaaaatcga cgctcaagtc agaggtggcg
    13501 aaacccgaca ggactataaa gataccaggc gtttccccct ggaagctccc tcgtgcgctc
    13561 tcctgttccg accctgccgc ttaccggata cctgtccgcc tttctccctt cgggaagcgt
    13621 ggcgctttct catagctcac gctgtaggta tctcagttcg gtgtaggtcg ttcgctccaa
    13681 gctgggctgt gtgcacgaac cccccgttca gcccgaccgc tgcgccttat ccggtaacta
    13741 tcgtcttgag tccaacccgg taagacacga cttatcgcca ctggcagcag ccactggtaa
    13801 caggattagc agagcgaggt atgtaggcgg tgctacagag ttcttgaagt ggtggcctaa
    13861 ctacggctac actagaagaa cagtatttgg tatctgcgct ctgctgaagc cagttacctt
    13921 cggaaaaaga gttggtagct cttgatccgg caaacaaacc accgctggta gcggtggttt
    13981 ttttgtttgc aagcagcaga ttacgcgcag aaaaaaagga tctcaagaag atcctttgat
    14041 cttttctacg gggtctgacg ctcagtggaa cgaaaactca cgttaaggga ttttggtcat
    14101 gagattatca aaaaggatct tcacctagat ccttttaaat taaaaatgaa gttttaaatc
    14161 aatctaaagt atatatgagt aaacttggtc tgacagttac caatgcttaa tcagtgaggc
    14221 acctatctca gcgatctgtc tatttcgttc atccatagtt gcctgactcc ccgtcgtgta
    14281 gataactacg atacgggagg gcttaccatc tggccccagt gctgcaatga taccgcgaga
    14341 cccacgctca ccggctccag atttatcagc aataaaccag ccagccggaa gggccgagcg
    14401 cagaagtggt cctgcaactt tatccgcctc catccagtct attaattgtt gccgggaagc
    14461 tagagtaagt agttcgccag ttaatagttt gcgcaacgtt gttgccattg ctacaggcat
    14521 cgtggtgtca cgctcgtcgt ttggtatggc ttcattcagc tccggttccc aacgatcaag
    14581 gcgagttaca tgatccccca tgttgtgcaa aaaagcggtt agctccttcg gtcctccgat
    14641 cgttgtcaga agtaagttgg ccgcagtgtt atcactcatg gttatggcag cactgcataa
    14701 ttctcttact gtcatgccat ccgtaagatg cttttctgtg actggtgagt actcaaccaa
    14761 gtcattctga gaatagtgta tgcggcgacc gagttgctct tgcccggcgt caatacggga
    14821 taataccgcg ccacatagca gaactttaaa agtgctcatc attggaaaac gttcttcggg
    14881 gcgaaaactc tcaaggatct taccgctgtt gagatccagt tcgatgtaac ccactcgtgc
    14941 acccaactga tcttcagcat cttttacttt caccagcgtt tctgggtgag caaaaacagg
    15001 aaggcaaaat gccgcaaaaa agggaataag ggcgacacgg aaatgttgaa tactcatact
    15061 cttccttttt caatattatt gaagcattta tcagggttat tgtctcatga gcggatacat
    15121 atttgaatgt atttagaaaa ataaacaaat aggggttccg cgcacatttc cccgaaaagt
    15181 gccacctgac
//
