# Supplementary material for: Rational engineering of allosteric protein switches by in silico prediction of domain insertion sites
Source: Nat Methods. 2025 Aug 4;22(8):1698–706. doi: 10.1038/s41592-025-02741-z (PMC12328240; doi:10.1038/s41592-025-02741-z)
Supplement: Supplementary file 4 — Annotated DNA sequences of constructs (GenBank files). [file 41592_2025_2741_MOESM4_ESM.zip › genbank_files/86_MbCas12a_K487_GPG_GR2.gb]

LOCUS       86_MbCas12a_K487        8819 bp    DNA     circular SYN 25-NOV-2024
DEFINITION  synthetic circular DNA.
ACCESSION
VERSION     .
KEYWORDS    .
SOURCE      synthetic DNA construct
  ORGANISM  recombinant plasmid.
REFERENCE   1  (bases 1 to 8819)
  AUTHORS   iGEM TU Darmstadt 2021
  TITLE     Direct Submission
  JOURNAL   Exported Aug 5, 2024 from SnapGene 5.3.2 https://www.snapgene.com
FEATURES             Location/Qualifiers
     enhancer        224..603
                     /note="human cytomegalovirus immediate early enhancer"
                     /label="CMV enhancer"
     promoter        604..807
                     /note="human cytomegalovirus (CMV) immediate early 
                     promoter"
                     /label="CMV promoter"
     promoter        852..870
                     /note="promoter for bacteriophage T7 RNA polymerase"
                     /label="T7 promoter"
     CDS             1012..2468
                     /codon_start=1
                     /translation="MLFQDFTHLYPLSKTVRFELKPIGKTLEHIHAKNFLNQDETMAD
                     MYQKVKAILDDYHRDFIADMMGEVKLTKLAEFYDVYLKFRKNPKDDGLQKQLKDLQAV
                     LRKEIVKPIGNGGKYKAGYDRLFGAKLFKDGKELGDLAKFVIAQEGESSPKLAHLAHF
                     EKFSTYFTGFHDNRKNMYSDEDKHTAIAYRLIHENLPRFIDNLQILATIKQKHSALYD
                     QIINELTASGLDVSLASHLDGYHKLLTQEGITAYNTLLGGISGEAGSRKIQGINELIN
                     SHHNQHCHKSERIAKLRPLHKQILSDGMGVSFLPSKFADDSEVCQAVNEFYRHYADVF
                     AKVQSLFDGFDDYQKDGIYVEYKNLNELSKQAFGDFALLGRVLDGYYVDVVNPEFNER
                     FAKAKTDNAKAKLTKEKDKFIKGVHSLASLEQAIEHYTARHDDESVQAGKLGQYFKHG
                     LAGVDNPIQKIHNNHSTIKGFLERERPAGERALPK"
                     /label="MbCpf1"
     CDS             2482..2694
                     /codon_start=1
                     /note="/vntifkey=21 after Rihtar et al. 2023
                     (https://www.nature.com/articles/s41589-022-01136-x)"
                     /translation="NSSQNWQRFYQLTKLLDSMHEMVGGLLQFCFYTFVNKSLSVEFP
                     EMLAEIISNQLPKFNAGSVKPLLFHQK"
                     /label="AncGR2\C176"
     CDS             2698..2742
                     /codon_start=1
                     /translation="GGSGGSGGSGGSGGS"
                     /label="(GGS)5 Linker"
     misc_feature    2746..3270
                     /note="/vntifkey=21 after Rihtar et al. 2023
                     (https://www.nature.com/articles/s41589-022-01136-x)"
                     /label="AncGR2N175"
     CDS             3280..5601
                     /codon_start=1
                     /translation="SDKSPEIRQLKELLDNALNVAHFAKLLTTKTTLHNQDGNFYGEF
                     GALYDELAKIATLYNKVRDYLSQKPFSTEKYKLNFGNPTLLNGWDLNKEKDNFGVILQ
                     KDGCYYLALLDKAHKKVFDNAPNTGKSVYQKMIYKLLPGPNKMLPKVFFAKSNLDYYN
                     PSAELLDKYAQGTHKKGDNFNLKDCHALIDFFKAGINKHPEWQHFGFKFSPTSSYQDL
                     SDFYREVEPQGYQVKFVDINADYINELVEQGQLYLFQIYNKDFSPKAHGKPNLHTLYF
                     KALFSEDNLVNPIYKLNGEAEIFYRKASLDMNETTIHRAGEVLENKNPDNPKKRQFVY
                     DIIKDKRYTQDKFMLHVPITMNFGVQGMTIKEFNKKVNQSIQQYDEVNVIGIDRGERH
                     LLYLTVINSKGEILEQRSLNDITTASANGTQMTTPYHKILDKREIERLNARVGWGEIE
                     TIKELKSGYLSHVVHQISQLMLKYNAIVVLEDLNFGFKRGRFKVEKQIYQNFENALIK
                     KLNHLVLKDKADDEIGSYKNALQLTNNFTDLKSIGKQTGFLFYVPAWNTSKIDPETGF
                     VDLLKPRYENIAQSQAFFGKFDKICYNADRGYFEFHIDYAKFNDKAKNSRQIWKICSH
                     GDKRYVYDKTANQNKGATIGVNVNDELKSLFTRYHINDKQPNLVMDICQNNDKEFHKS
                     LMYLLKTLLALRYSNASSDEDFILSPVANDEGVFFNSALADDTQPQNADANGAYHIAL
                     KGLWLLNELKNSDDLNKVKLAIDNQTWLNFAQNR"
                     /label="MbCpf1"
     CDS             5602..5649
                     /codon_start=1
                     /product="bipartite nuclear localization signal from 
                     nucleoplasmin"
                     /translation="KRPAATKKAGQAKKKK"
                     /label="nucleoplasmin NLS"
     CDS             5656..5736
                     /codon_start=1
                     /product="three tandem HA epitope tags"
                     /translation="YPYDVPDYAYPYDVPDYAYPYDVPDYA"
                     /label="3xHA"
     polyA_site      5891..5946
                     /note="rabbit beta-globin polyadenylation signal"
                     /label="beta-globin poly(A) signal"
     promoter        complement(6355..6385)
                     /note="promoter for the E. coli lac operon"
                     /label="lac promoter"
     promoter        6480..6675
                     /note="SV40 early promoter"
                     /label="SV40 promoter"
     polyA_signal    6681..6815
                     /note="SV40 polyadenylation signal"
                     /label="SV40 poly(A) signal"
     rep_origin      complement(7054..7642)
                     /direction="LEFT"
                     /note="high-copy-number ColE1/pMB1/pBR322/pUC origin of 
                     replication"
                     /label="ori"
     CDS             complement(7813..8673)
                     /codon_start=1
                     /gene="bla"
                     /product="beta-lactamase"
                     /note="confers resistance to ampicillin, carbenicillin,
                     and related antibiotics"
                     /translation="MSIQHFRVALIPFFAAFCLPVFAHPETLVKVKDAEDQLGARVGY
                     IELDLNSGKILESFRPEERFPMMSTFKVLLCGAVLSRIDAGQEQLGRRIHYSQNDLVE
                     YSPVTEKHLTDGMTVRELCSAAITMSDNTAANLLLTTIGGPKELTAFLHNMGDHVTRL
                     DRWEPELNEAIPNDERDTTMPVAMATTLRKLLTGELLTLASRQQLIDWMEADKVAGPL
                     LRSALPAGWFIADKSGAGERGSRGIIAALGPDGKPSRIVVIYTTGSQATMDERNRQIA
                     EIGASLIKHW"
                     /label="AmpR"
     promoter        complement(8674..8778)
                     /gene="bla"
                     /label="AmpR promoter"
ORIGIN      
        1 agatctcccg atcccctatg gtgcactctc agtacaatct gctctgatgc cgcatagtta
       61 agccagtatc tgctccctgc ttgtgtgttg gaggtcgctg agtagtgcgc gagcaaaatt
      121 taagctacaa caaggcaagg cttgaccgac aattgcatga agaatctgct tagggttagg
      181 cgttttgcgc tgcttcgcga tgtacgggcc agatatacgc gttgacattg attattgact
      241 agttattaat agtaatcaat tacggggtca ttagttcata gcccatatat ggagttccgc
      301 gttacataac ttacggtaaa tggcccgcct ggctgaccgc ccaacgaccc ccgcccattg
      361 acgtcaataa tgacgtatgt tcccatagta acgccaatag ggactttcca ttgacgtcaa
      421 tgggtggagt atttacggta aactgcccac ttggcagtac atcaagtgta tcatatgcca
      481 agtacgcccc ctattgacgt caatgacggt aaatggcccg cctggcatta tgcccagtac
      541 atgaccttat gggactttcc tacttggcag tacatctacg tattagtcat cgctattacc
      601 atggtgatgc ggttttggca gtacatcaat gggcgtggat agcggtttga ctcacgggga
      661 tttccaagtc tccaccccat tgacgtcaat gggagtttgt tttggcacca aaatcaacgg
      721 gactttccaa aatgtcgtaa caactccgcc ccattgacgc aaatgggcgg taggcgtgta
      781 cggtgggagg tctatataag cagagctctc tggctaacta gagaacccac tgcttactgg
      841 cttatcgaaa ttaatacgac tcactatagg gagacccaag ctggctagcg tttaaacggg
      901 ccctctagac tcgagcggcc gccactgtgc tggatatctg cagaattcca ccacactgga
      961 ctagtggatc cgagctcggt accgcgggcc cgggatccac cggtcgccac catgctgttc
     1021 caggacttca cccacctgta ccccctgagc aagaccgtca gattcgagct gaagcccatc
     1081 ggcaagaccc tggaacacat ccacgccaag aactttctga accaggacga gacaatggcc
     1141 gacatgtacc agaaagtgaa ggccatcctg gacgactacc accgggactt tatcgccgac
     1201 atgatgggcg aagtgaagct gaccaagctg gccgagttct acgacgtgta cctgaagttc
     1261 cggaagaacc ccaaggacga cggcctgcag aagcagctga aagacctgca ggctgtgctg
     1321 cggaaagaaa tcgtgaagcc tatcggaaac ggcggcaagt acaaggccgg ctacgacaga
     1381 ctgttcggcg ccaagctgtt caaggacggc aaagagctgg gcgacctggc caagttcgtg
     1441 atcgcccagg aaggcgagag cagccctaag ctggcccacc tggcccattt cgagaagttc
     1501 agcacctact tcaccggctt ccacgacaac cgcaagaaca tgtacagcga cgaggacaag
     1561 cacaccgcca ttgcctaccg gctgatccac gagaacctgc cccggttcat cgacaacctg
     1621 cagatcctgg ccaccatcaa gcagaagcac agcgccctgt acgaccagat catcaacgag
     1681 ctgaccgcca gcggcctgga tgtgtctctg gcctctcacc tggatggcta ccacaagctg
     1741 ctgacacagg aaggcatcac cgcctacaac accctgctgg gcggaatctc tggcgaggcc
     1801 ggcagcagaa agatccaggg catcaatgaa ctgatcaaca gccaccacaa ccagcactgc
     1861 cacaagagcg agcggattgc caagctgcgg cccctgcaca agcagattct gagcgacgga
     1921 atgggcgtgt ccttcctgcc cagcaagttc gccgacgaca gcgaagtgtg ccaggccgtg
     1981 aatgagttct accggcacta cgccgacgtg ttcgccaagg tgcagagcct gttcgacggc
     2041 ttcgacgact atcagaaaga cggcatctac gtggagtaca agaacctgaa cgagctgtcc
     2101 aagcaggcct tcggcgactt cgctctgctg ggaagagtgc tggacggcta ctatgtggac
     2161 gtcgtgaacc ccgagttcaa cgagagattt gccaaggcca agaccgacaa cgccaaagcc
     2221 aagctgacaa aagagaagga caagttcatc aagggcgtgc actccctggc ttctctggaa
     2281 caggccatcg agcactacac cgccagacac gacgacgagt ctgtgcaggc cggaaagctg
     2341 ggccagtact tcaagcacgg actggccggc gtggacaacc ccatccagaa gatccacaac
     2401 aaccactcta caatcaaggg cttcctggaa agagagcggc ctgccggcga aagagccctg
     2461 cccaagatca agggtccggg gaacagcagc cagaactggc agaggttcta ccagctgacc
     2521 aagctgctgg acagcatgca cgagatggtg ggcggcctgc tccagttctg cttctacacc
     2581 ttcgtgaaca agagcctgag cgtggagttc cccgagatgc tggccgagat catcagcaac
     2641 cagctgccta agtttaatgc cggcagcgtg aagcccctgc tgttccacca gaaggggggc
     2701 ggaagcggcg gatccggcgg atctggcgga tcgggcggga gtggactgat cagcctgctg
     2761 gaggtgatcg agcccgaggt gctgtacagc ggctacgaca gcaccctgcc cgacaccagc
     2821 accaggctga tgagcaccct gaacaggctg ggcggcaggc aggtggtgag cgccgtgaag
     2881 tgggccaagg ccctgcccgg cttcaggaac ctgcacctgg acgaccagat gaccctgctg
     2941 cagtacagct ggatgagcct gatggccttc agcctgggct ggaggagcta caagcagagc
     3001 aacggcaaca tgctgtgctt cgcccccgac ctggtgatca acgaggagag gatgcagctg
     3061 ccctacatgt acgaccagtg ccagcagatg ctgaagatca gcagcgagtt cgtgaggctg
     3121 caggtgagct acgacgagta cctgtgcatg aaggtgctgc tgctgctgag caccgtgccc
     3181 aaggacggcc tgaagagcca ggccgtgttc gacgagatca ggatgaccta catcaaggag
     3241 ctgggcaagg ccatcgtgaa gagggagggc ggtccgggga gcgacaagag ccccgagatc
     3301 agacagctga aagagctgct ggacaacgcc ctgaacgtgg cccacttcgc caaactgctg
     3361 accaccaaga ccacactgca caatcaggat ggcaacttct acggcgagtt cggagccctg
     3421 tatgatgagc tggccaagat cgccaccctg tacaacaaag tgcgggacta cctgagccag
     3481 aagcccttca gcaccgagaa gtacaagctg aatttcggca accctaccct gctgaacggc
     3541 tgggacctga acaaagagaa agataacttc ggcgtgatcc tgcagaagga cggctgctac
     3601 tacctggccc tgctggataa ggcccacaag aaggtgttcg ataacgcccc caacaccggc
     3661 aagtctgtgt atcagaagat gatctataag ctgctgcctg gccccaacaa gatgctgccc
     3721 aaggtgttct tcgccaagag caacctggac tactacaacc ccagcgccga actgctggac
     3781 aaatacgccc agggcacaca caagaaaggc gacaacttca acctgaagga ctgccacgcc
     3841 ctgatcgatt tcttcaaggc cggaatcaac aagcaccccg agtggcagca cttcggcttc
     3901 aagttcagcc ccaccagcag ctaccaggac ctgagcgact tctacagaga ggtggaaccc
     3961 cagggctacc aagtgaagtt cgtggacatc aacgccgact acatcaatga gctggtggaa
     4021 cagggccagc tgtacctgtt tcagatctac aacaaggact ttagccccaa ggcccacggc
     4081 aagcccaacc tgcacaccct gtatttcaag gccctgttta gcgaggacaa cctcgtgaat
     4141 cccatctaca aactgaacgg ggaggccgag atcttctacc ggaaggcctc cctggacatg
     4201 aacgagacaa ccatccacag agccggcgag gtgctggaaa acaagaaccc tgacaaccct
     4261 aagaaacggc agttcgtgta cgacatcatc aaggacaagc ggtacaccca ggataagttc
     4321 atgctgcacg tgcccatcac catgaacttc ggagtgcagg gcatgaccat caaagagttc
     4381 aacaaaaaag tgaaccagag catccagcag tacgacgaag tgaacgtgat cggcatcgac
     4441 cggggcgagc ggcatctgct gtatctgacc gtgatcaact ccaagggcga gattctggaa
     4501 cagagatccc tgaacgacat caccaccgcc tccgccaacg gcacccagat gaccacccct
     4561 taccacaaga tcctggacaa gcgcgagatc gagcggctga acgccagagt gggatgggga
     4621 gagatcgaga caatcaaaga actgaagtcc ggctacctgt cccacgtggt gcatcagatc
     4681 tcccagctga tgctgaagta caacgccatc gtggtgctgg aagatctgaa ttttggcttc
     4741 aagaggggcc ggttcaaggt ggaaaagcag atctaccaga acttcgagaa tgccctgatc
     4801 aagaaactga accacctggt gctgaaagac aaggccgacg acgagatcgg cagctacaag
     4861 aacgccctgc agctgactaa caacttcacc gatctgaaga gtatcggcaa gcagaccggc
     4921 tttctgttct acgtgcccgc ctggaatacc agcaagatcg accccgagac aggcttcgtg
     4981 gacctgctga agcctagata cgagaatatc gcccagagcc aggccttctt cggcaagttc
     5041 gacaagatct gctacaacgc cgataggggc tacttcgagt tccacatcga ctacgccaag
     5101 ttcaatgaca aggccaaaaa cagccggcag atctggaaaa tctgcagcca cggcgataag
     5161 cgctacgtgt acgataagac cgccaaccag aacaagggcg ccaccatcgg agtgaatgtg
     5221 aacgatgagc tgaagtccct gttcacccgc taccacatca acgataagca gcccaatctc
     5281 gtgatggaca tctgccagaa caacgacaaa gagtttcaca agagcctgat gtatctgctg
     5341 aaaacactgc tggctctgcg gtacagcaac gccagctccg acgaggattt catcctgagc
     5401 cccgtggcca acgacgaggg cgtgttcttc aatagcgccc tggccgacga tacccagccc
     5461 cagaatgccg atgccaacgg cgcctaccac attgccctga agggactgtg gctgctgaac
     5521 gaactgaaga acagcgacga tctgaacaaa gtgaagctgg ccatcgacaa ccagacctgg
     5581 ctgaatttcg cccagaacag aaagaggccg gcggccacga agaaggccgg ccaggccaag
     5641 aagaagaagg gatcctaccc atacgatgtt ccagattacg cttatcccta cgacgtgcct
     5701 gattatgcat acccatatga tgtccccgac tatgcctaaa gcggccgcac tcctcaggtg
     5761 caggctgcct atcagaaggt ggtggctggt gtggccaatg ccctggctca caaataccac
     5821 tgagatcttt ttccctctgc caaaaattat ggggacatca tgaagcccct tgagcatctg
     5881 acttctggct aataaaggaa atttattttc attgcaatag tgtgttggaa ttttttgtgt
     5941 ctctcactcg gaaggacata tgggagggca aatcatttaa aacatcagaa tgagtatttg
     6001 gtttagagtt tggcaacata tgcccatatg ctggctgcca tgaacaaagg ttggctataa
     6061 agaggtcatc agtatatgaa acagccccct gctgtccatt ccttattcca tagaaaagcc
     6121 ttgacttgag gttagatttt ttttatattt tgttttgtgt tatttttttc tttaacatcc
     6181 ctaaaatttt ccttacatgt tttactagcc agatttttcc tcctctcctg actactccca
     6241 gtcatagctg tccctcttct cttatggaga tccctcgacc tgcagcccaa gcttggcgta
     6301 atcatggtca tagctgtttc ctgtgtgaaa ttgttatccg ctcacaattc cacacaacat
     6361 acgagccgga agcataaagt gtaaagcctg gggtgcctaa tgagtgagct aactcacatt
     6421 aattgcgttg cgctcactgc ccgctttcca gtcgggaaac ctgtcgtgcc agcggatccg
     6481 catctcaatt agtcagcaac catagtcccg cccctaactc cgcccatccc gcccctaact
     6541 ccgcccagtt ccgcccattc tccgccccat ggctgactaa ttttttttat ttatgcagag
     6601 gccgaggccg cctcggcctc tgagctattc cagaagtagt gaggaggctt ttttggaggc
     6661 ctaggctttt gcaaaaagct aacttgttta ttgcagctta taatggttac aaataaagca
     6721 atagcatcac aaatttcaca aataaagcat ttttttcact gcattctagt tgtggtttgt
     6781 ccaaactcat caatgtatct tatcatgtct ggatccgctg cattaatgaa tcggccaacg
     6841 cgcggggaga ggcggtttgc gtattgggcg ctcttccgct tcctcgctca ctgactcgct
     6901 gcgctcggtc gttcggctgc ggcgagcggt atcagctcac tcaaaggcgg taatacggtt
     6961 atccacagaa tcaggggata acgcaggaaa gaacatgtga gcaaaaggcc agcaaaaggc
     7021 caggaaccgt aaaaaggccg cgttgctggc gtttttccat aggctccgcc cccctgacga
     7081 gcatcacaaa aatcgacgct caagtcagag gtggcgaaac ccgacaggac tataaagata
     7141 ccaggcgttt ccccctggaa gctccctcgt gcgctctcct gttccgaccc tgccgcttac
     7201 cggatacctg tccgcctttc tcccttcggg aagcgtggcg ctttctcata gctcacgctg
     7261 taggtatctc agttcggtgt aggtcgttcg ctccaagctg ggctgtgtgc acgaaccccc
     7321 cgttcagccc gaccgctgcg ccttatccgg taactatcgt cttgagtcca acccggtaag
     7381 acacgactta tcgccactgg cagcagccac tggtaacagg attagcagag cgaggtatgt
     7441 aggcggtgct acagagttct tgaagtggtg gcctaactac ggctacacta gaagaacagt
     7501 atttggtatc tgcgctctgc tgaagccagt taccttcgga aaaagagttg gtagctcttg
     7561 atccggcaaa caaaccaccg ctggtagcgg tggttttttt gtttgcaagc agcagattac
     7621 gcgcagaaaa aaaggatctc aagaagatcc tttgatcttt tctacggggt ctgacgctca
     7681 gtggaacgaa aactcacgtt aagggatttt ggtcatgaga ttatcaaaaa ggatcttcac
     7741 ctagatcctt ttaaattaaa aatgaagttt taaatcaatc taaagtatat atgagtaaac
     7801 ttggtctgac agttaccaat gcttaatcag tgaggcacct atctcagcga tctgtctatt
     7861 tcgttcatcc atagttgcct gactccccgt cgtgtagata actacgatac gggagggctt
     7921 accatctggc cccagtgctg caatgatacc gcgagaccca cgctcaccgg ctccagattt
     7981 atcagcaata aaccagccag ccggaagggc cgagcgcaga agtggtcctg caactttatc
     8041 cgcctccatc cagtctatta attgttgccg ggaagctaga gtaagtagtt cgccagttaa
     8101 tagtttgcgc aacgttgttg ccattgctac aggcatcgtg gtgtcacgct cgtcgtttgg
     8161 tatggcttca ttcagctccg gttcccaacg atcaaggcga gttacatgat cccccatgtt
     8221 gtgcaaaaaa gcggttagct ccttcggtcc tccgatcgtt gtcagaagta agttggccgc
     8281 agtgttatca ctcatggtta tggcagcact gcataattct cttactgtca tgccatccgt
     8341 aagatgcttt tctgtgactg gtgagtactc aaccaagtca ttctgagaat agtgtatgcg
     8401 gcgaccgagt tgctcttgcc cggcgtcaat acgggataat accgcgccac atagcagaac
     8461 tttaaaagtg ctcatcattg gaaaacgttc ttcggggcga aaactctcaa ggatcttacc
     8521 gctgttgaga tccagttcga tgtaacccac tcgtgcaccc aactgatctt cagcatcttt
     8581 tactttcacc agcgtttctg ggtgagcaaa aacaggaagg caaaatgccg caaaaaaggg
     8641 aataagggcg acacggaaat gttgaatact catactcttc ctttttcaat attattgaag
     8701 catttatcag ggttattgtc tcatgagcgg atacatattt gaatgtattt agaaaaataa
     8761 acaaataggg gttccgcgca catttccccg aaaagtgcca cctgggtcga cggatcggg
//
