# Supplementary material for: Rational engineering of allosteric protein switches by in silico prediction of domain insertion sites
Source: Nat Methods. 2025 Aug 4;22(8):1698–706. doi: 10.1038/s41592-025-02741-z (PMC12328240; doi:10.1038/s41592-025-02741-z)
Supplement: Supplementary file 4 — Annotated DNA sequences of constructs (GenBank files). [file 41592_2025_2741_MOESM4_ESM.zip › genbank_files/87_MbCas12a_N1153_GPG_GR2.gb]

LOCUS       87_MbCas12a_N115        8819 bp    DNA     circular SYN 25-NOV-2024
DEFINITION  synthetic circular DNA.
ACCESSION
VERSION     .
KEYWORDS    .
SOURCE      synthetic DNA construct
  ORGANISM  recombinant plasmid.
REFERENCE   1  (bases 1 to 8819)
  AUTHORS   iGEM TU Darmstadt 2021
  TITLE     Direct Submission
  JOURNAL   Exported Sep 27, 2024 from SnapGene 5.3.2 https://www.snapgene.com
FEATURES             Location/Qualifiers
     enhancer        224..603
                     /note="human cytomegalovirus immediate early enhancer"
                     /label="CMV enhancer"
     promoter        604..807
                     /note="human cytomegalovirus (CMV) immediate early 
                     promoter"
                     /label="CMV promoter"
     promoter        852..870
                     /note="promoter for bacteriophage T7 RNA polymerase"
                     /label="T7 promoter"
     CDS             1012..4466
                     /codon_start=1
                     /translation="MLFQDFTHLYPLSKTVRFELKPIGKTLEHIHAKNFLNQDETMAD
                     MYQKVKAILDDYHRDFIADMMGEVKLTKLAEFYDVYLKFRKNPKDDGLQKQLKDLQAV
                     LRKEIVKPIGNGGKYKAGYDRLFGAKLFKDGKELGDLAKFVIAQEGESSPKLAHLAHF
                     EKFSTYFTGFHDNRKNMYSDEDKHTAIAYRLIHENLPRFIDNLQILATIKQKHSALYD
                     QIINELTASGLDVSLASHLDGYHKLLTQEGITAYNTLLGGISGEAGSRKIQGINELIN
                     SHHNQHCHKSERIAKLRPLHKQILSDGMGVSFLPSKFADDSEVCQAVNEFYRHYADVF
                     AKVQSLFDGFDDYQKDGIYVEYKNLNELSKQAFGDFALLGRVLDGYYVDVVNPEFNER
                     FAKAKTDNAKAKLTKEKDKFIKGVHSLASLEQAIEHYTARHDDESVQAGKLGQYFKHG
                     LAGVDNPIQKIHNNHSTIKGFLERERPAGERALPKIKSDKSPEIRQLKELLDNALNVA
                     HFAKLLTTKTTLHNQDGNFYGEFGALYDELAKIATLYNKVRDYLSQKPFSTEKYKLNF
                     GNPTLLNGWDLNKEKDNFGVILQKDGCYYLALLDKAHKKVFDNAPNTGKSVYQKMIYK
                     LLPGPNKMLPKVFFAKSNLDYYNPSAELLDKYAQGTHKKGDNFNLKDCHALIDFFKAG
                     INKHPEWQHFGFKFSPTSSYQDLSDFYREVEPQGYQVKFVDINADYINELVEQGQLYL
                     FQIYNKDFSPKAHGKPNLHTLYFKALFSEDNLVNPIYKLNGEAEIFYRKASLDMNETT
                     IHRAGEVLENKNPDNPKKRQFVYDIIKDKRYTQDKFMLHVPITMNFGVQGMTIKEFNK
                     KVNQSIQQYDEVNVIGIDRGERHLLYLTVINSKGEILEQRSLNDITTASANGTQMTTP
                     YHKILDKREIERLNARVGWGEIETIKELKSGYLSHVVHQISQLMLKYNAIVVLEDLNF
                     GFKRGRFKVEKQIYQNFENALIKKLNHLVLKDKADDEIGSYKNALQLTNNFTDLKSIG
                     KQTGFLFYVPAWNTSKIDPETGFVDLLKPRYENIAQSQAFFGKFDKICYNADRGYFEF
                     HIDYAKFNDKAKNSRQIWKICSHGDKRYVYDKTANQNKGATIGVNVNDELKSLFTRYH
                     INDKQ"
                     /label="MbCpf1"
     CDS             4480..4692
                     /codon_start=1
                     /note="/vntifkey=21 after Rihtar et al. 2023
                     (https://www.nature.com/articles/s41589-022-01136-x)"
                     /translation="NSSQNWQRFYQLTKLLDSMHEMVGGLLQFCFYTFVNKSLSVEFP
                     EMLAEIISNQLPKFNAGSVKPLLFHQK"
                     /label="AncGR2\C176"
     CDS             4696..4740
                     /codon_start=1
                     /translation="GGSGGSGGSGGSGGS"
                     /label="(GGS)5 Linker"
     misc_feature    4744..5268
                     /note="/vntifkey=21 after Rihtar et al. 2023
                     (https://www.nature.com/articles/s41589-022-01136-x)"
                     /label="AncGR2N175"
     misc_feature    5277
                     /label="reg2"
     CDS             5278..5601
                     /codon_start=1
                     /translation="LVMDICQNNDKEFHKSLMYLLKTLLALRYSNASSDEDFILSPVA
                     NDEGVFFNSALADDTQPQNADANGAYHIALKGLWLLNELKNSDDLNKVKLAIDNQTWL
                     NFAQNR"
                     /label="MbCpf1"
     CDS             5602..5649
                     /codon_start=1
                     /product="bipartite nuclear localization signal from 
                     nucleoplasmin"
                     /translation="KRPAATKKAGQAKKKK"
                     /label="nucleoplasmin NLS"
     CDS             5656..5736
                     /codon_start=1
                     /product="three tandem HA epitope tags"
                     /translation="YPYDVPDYAYPYDVPDYAYPYDVPDYA"
                     /label="3xHA"
     polyA_site      5891..5946
                     /note="rabbit beta-globin polyadenylation signal"
                     /label="beta-globin poly(A) signal"
     promoter        complement(6355..6385)
                     /note="promoter for the E. coli lac operon"
                     /label="lac promoter"
     promoter        6480..6675
                     /note="SV40 early promoter"
                     /label="SV40 promoter"
     polyA_signal    6681..6815
                     /note="SV40 polyadenylation signal"
                     /label="SV40 poly(A) signal"
     rep_origin      complement(7054..7642)
                     /direction="LEFT"
                     /note="high-copy-number ColE1/pMB1/pBR322/pUC origin of 
                     replication"
                     /label="ori"
     CDS             complement(7813..8673)
                     /codon_start=1
                     /gene="bla"
                     /product="beta-lactamase"
                     /note="confers resistance to ampicillin, carbenicillin,
                     and related antibiotics"
                     /translation="MSIQHFRVALIPFFAAFCLPVFAHPETLVKVKDAEDQLGARVGY
                     IELDLNSGKILESFRPEERFPMMSTFKVLLCGAVLSRIDAGQEQLGRRIHYSQNDLVE
                     YSPVTEKHLTDGMTVRELCSAAITMSDNTAANLLLTTIGGPKELTAFLHNMGDHVTRL
                     DRWEPELNEAIPNDERDTTMPVAMATTLRKLLTGELLTLASRQQLIDWMEADKVAGPL
                     LRSALPAGWFIADKSGAGERGSRGIIAALGPDGKPSRIVVIYTTGSQATMDERNRQIA
                     EIGASLIKHW"
                     /label="AmpR"
     promoter        complement(8674..8778)
                     /gene="bla"
                     /label="AmpR promoter"
ORIGIN      
        1 agatctcccg atcccctatg gtgcactctc agtacaatct gctctgatgc cgcatagtta
       61 agccagtatc tgctccctgc ttgtgtgttg gaggtcgctg agtagtgcgc gagcaaaatt
      121 taagctacaa caaggcaagg cttgaccgac aattgcatga agaatctgct tagggttagg
      181 cgttttgcgc tgcttcgcga tgtacgggcc agatatacgc gttgacattg attattgact
      241 agttattaat agtaatcaat tacggggtca ttagttcata gcccatatat ggagttccgc
      301 gttacataac ttacggtaaa tggcccgcct ggctgaccgc ccaacgaccc ccgcccattg
      361 acgtcaataa tgacgtatgt tcccatagta acgccaatag ggactttcca ttgacgtcaa
      421 tgggtggagt atttacggta aactgcccac ttggcagtac atcaagtgta tcatatgcca
      481 agtacgcccc ctattgacgt caatgacggt aaatggcccg cctggcatta tgcccagtac
      541 atgaccttat gggactttcc tacttggcag tacatctacg tattagtcat cgctattacc
      601 atggtgatgc ggttttggca gtacatcaat gggcgtggat agcggtttga ctcacgggga
      661 tttccaagtc tccaccccat tgacgtcaat gggagtttgt tttggcacca aaatcaacgg
      721 gactttccaa aatgtcgtaa caactccgcc ccattgacgc aaatgggcgg taggcgtgta
      781 cggtgggagg tctatataag cagagctctc tggctaacta gagaacccac tgcttactgg
      841 cttatcgaaa ttaatacgac tcactatagg gagacccaag ctggctagcg tttaaacggg
      901 ccctctagac tcgagcggcc gccactgtgc tggatatctg cagaattcca ccacactgga
      961 ctagtggatc cgagctcggt accgcgggcc cgggatccac cggtcgccac catgctgttc
     1021 caggacttca cccacctgta ccccctgagc aagaccgtca gattcgagct gaagcccatc
     1081 ggcaagaccc tggaacacat ccacgccaag aactttctga accaggacga gacaatggcc
     1141 gacatgtacc agaaagtgaa ggccatcctg gacgactacc accgggactt tatcgccgac
     1201 atgatgggcg aagtgaagct gaccaagctg gccgagttct acgacgtgta cctgaagttc
     1261 cggaagaacc ccaaggacga cggcctgcag aagcagctga aagacctgca ggctgtgctg
     1321 cggaaagaaa tcgtgaagcc tatcggaaac ggcggcaagt acaaggccgg ctacgacaga
     1381 ctgttcggcg ccaagctgtt caaggacggc aaagagctgg gcgacctggc caagttcgtg
     1441 atcgcccagg aaggcgagag cagccctaag ctggcccacc tggcccattt cgagaagttc
     1501 agcacctact tcaccggctt ccacgacaac cgcaagaaca tgtacagcga cgaggacaag
     1561 cacaccgcca ttgcctaccg gctgatccac gagaacctgc cccggttcat cgacaacctg
     1621 cagatcctgg ccaccatcaa gcagaagcac agcgccctgt acgaccagat catcaacgag
     1681 ctgaccgcca gcggcctgga tgtgtctctg gcctctcacc tggatggcta ccacaagctg
     1741 ctgacacagg aaggcatcac cgcctacaac accctgctgg gcggaatctc tggcgaggcc
     1801 ggcagcagaa agatccaggg catcaatgaa ctgatcaaca gccaccacaa ccagcactgc
     1861 cacaagagcg agcggattgc caagctgcgg cccctgcaca agcagattct gagcgacgga
     1921 atgggcgtgt ccttcctgcc cagcaagttc gccgacgaca gcgaagtgtg ccaggccgtg
     1981 aatgagttct accggcacta cgccgacgtg ttcgccaagg tgcagagcct gttcgacggc
     2041 ttcgacgact atcagaaaga cggcatctac gtggagtaca agaacctgaa cgagctgtcc
     2101 aagcaggcct tcggcgactt cgctctgctg ggaagagtgc tggacggcta ctatgtggac
     2161 gtcgtgaacc ccgagttcaa cgagagattt gccaaggcca agaccgacaa cgccaaagcc
     2221 aagctgacaa aagagaagga caagttcatc aagggcgtgc actccctggc ttctctggaa
     2281 caggccatcg agcactacac cgccagacac gacgacgagt ctgtgcaggc cggaaagctg
     2341 ggccagtact tcaagcacgg actggccggc gtggacaacc ccatccagaa gatccacaac
     2401 aaccactcta caatcaaggg cttcctggaa agagagcggc ctgccggcga aagagccctg
     2461 cccaagatca agagcgacaa gagccccgag atcagacagc tgaaagagct gctggacaac
     2521 gccctgaacg tggcccactt cgccaaactg ctgaccacca agaccacact gcacaatcag
     2581 gatggcaact tctacggcga gttcggagcc ctgtatgatg agctggccaa gatcgccacc
     2641 ctgtacaaca aagtgcggga ctacctgagc cagaagccct tcagcaccga gaagtacaag
     2701 ctgaatttcg gcaaccctac cctgctgaac ggctgggacc tgaacaaaga gaaagataac
     2761 ttcggcgtga tcctgcagaa ggacggctgc tactacctgg ccctgctgga taaggcccac
     2821 aagaaggtgt tcgataacgc ccccaacacc ggcaagtctg tgtatcagaa gatgatctat
     2881 aagctgctgc ctggccccaa caagatgctg cccaaggtgt tcttcgccaa gagcaacctg
     2941 gactactaca accccagcgc cgaactgctg gacaaatacg cccagggcac acacaagaaa
     3001 ggcgacaact tcaacctgaa ggactgccac gccctgatcg atttcttcaa ggccggaatc
     3061 aacaagcacc ccgagtggca gcacttcggc ttcaagttca gccccaccag cagctaccag
     3121 gacctgagcg acttctacag agaggtggaa ccccagggct accaagtgaa gttcgtggac
     3181 atcaacgccg actacatcaa tgagctggtg gaacagggcc agctgtacct gtttcagatc
     3241 tacaacaagg actttagccc caaggcccac ggcaagccca acctgcacac cctgtatttc
     3301 aaggccctgt ttagcgagga caacctcgtg aatcccatct acaaactgaa cggggaggcc
     3361 gagatcttct accggaaggc ctccctggac atgaacgaga caaccatcca cagagccggc
     3421 gaggtgctgg aaaacaagaa ccctgacaac cctaagaaac ggcagttcgt gtacgacatc
     3481 atcaaggaca agcggtacac ccaggataag ttcatgctgc acgtgcccat caccatgaac
     3541 ttcggagtgc agggcatgac catcaaagag ttcaacaaaa aagtgaacca gagcatccag
     3601 cagtacgacg aagtgaacgt gatcggcatc gaccggggcg agcggcatct gctgtatctg
     3661 accgtgatca actccaaggg cgagattctg gaacagagat ccctgaacga catcaccacc
     3721 gcctccgcca acggcaccca gatgaccacc ccttaccaca agatcctgga caagcgcgag
     3781 atcgagcggc tgaacgccag agtgggatgg ggagagatcg agacaatcaa agaactgaag
     3841 tccggctacc tgtcccacgt ggtgcatcag atctcccagc tgatgctgaa gtacaacgcc
     3901 atcgtggtgc tggaagatct gaattttggc ttcaagaggg gccggttcaa ggtggaaaag
     3961 cagatctacc agaacttcga gaatgccctg atcaagaaac tgaaccacct ggtgctgaaa
     4021 gacaaggccg acgacgagat cggcagctac aagaacgccc tgcagctgac taacaacttc
     4081 accgatctga agagtatcgg caagcagacc ggctttctgt tctacgtgcc cgcctggaat
     4141 accagcaaga tcgaccccga gacaggcttc gtggacctgc tgaagcctag atacgagaat
     4201 atcgcccaga gccaggcctt cttcggcaag ttcgacaaga tctgctacaa cgccgatagg
     4261 ggctacttcg agttccacat cgactacgcc aagttcaatg acaaggccaa aaacagccgg
     4321 cagatctgga aaatctgcag ccacggcgat aagcgctacg tgtacgataa gaccgccaac
     4381 cagaacaagg gcgccaccat cggagtgaat gtgaacgatg agctgaagtc cctgttcacc
     4441 cgctaccaca tcaacgataa gcagcccaat ggtccgggga acagcagcca gaactggcag
     4501 aggttctacc agctgaccaa gctgctggac agcatgcacg agatggtggg cggcctgctc
     4561 cagttctgct tctacacctt cgtgaacaag agcctgagcg tggagttccc cgagatgctg
     4621 gccgagatca tcagcaacca gctgcctaag tttaatgccg gcagcgtgaa gcccctgctg
     4681 ttccaccaga aggggggcgg aagcggcgga tccggcggat ctggcggatc gggcgggagt
     4741 ggactgatca gcctgctgga ggtgatcgag cccgaggtgc tgtacagcgg ctacgacagc
     4801 accctgcccg acaccagcac caggctgatg agcaccctga acaggctggg cggcaggcag
     4861 gtggtgagcg ccgtgaagtg ggccaaggcc ctgcccggct tcaggaacct gcacctggac
     4921 gaccagatga ccctgctgca gtacagctgg atgagcctga tggccttcag cctgggctgg
     4981 aggagctaca agcagagcaa cggcaacatg ctgtgcttcg cccccgacct ggtgatcaac
     5041 gaggagagga tgcagctgcc ctacatgtac gaccagtgcc agcagatgct gaagatcagc
     5101 agcgagttcg tgaggctgca ggtgagctac gacgagtacc tgtgcatgaa ggtgctgctg
     5161 ctgctgagca ccgtgcccaa ggacggcctg aagagccagg ccgtgttcga cgagatcagg
     5221 atgacctaca tcaaggagct gggcaaggcc atcgtgaaga gggagggcgg tccggggctc
     5281 gtgatggaca tctgccagaa caacgacaaa gagtttcaca agagcctgat gtatctgctg
     5341 aaaacactgc tggctctgcg gtacagcaac gccagctccg acgaggattt catcctgagc
     5401 cccgtggcca acgacgaggg cgtgttcttc aatagcgccc tggccgacga tacccagccc
     5461 cagaatgccg atgccaacgg cgcctaccac attgccctga agggactgtg gctgctgaac
     5521 gaactgaaga acagcgacga tctgaacaaa gtgaagctgg ccatcgacaa ccagacctgg
     5581 ctgaatttcg cccagaacag aaagaggccg gcggccacga agaaggccgg ccaggccaag
     5641 aagaagaagg gatcctaccc atacgatgtt ccagattacg cttatcccta cgacgtgcct
     5701 gattatgcat acccatatga tgtccccgac tatgcctaaa gcggccgcac tcctcaggtg
     5761 caggctgcct atcagaaggt ggtggctggt gtggccaatg ccctggctca caaataccac
     5821 tgagatcttt ttccctctgc caaaaattat ggggacatca tgaagcccct tgagcatctg
     5881 acttctggct aataaaggaa atttattttc attgcaatag tgtgttggaa ttttttgtgt
     5941 ctctcactcg gaaggacata tgggagggca aatcatttaa aacatcagaa tgagtatttg
     6001 gtttagagtt tggcaacata tgcccatatg ctggctgcca tgaacaaagg ttggctataa
     6061 agaggtcatc agtatatgaa acagccccct gctgtccatt ccttattcca tagaaaagcc
     6121 ttgacttgag gttagatttt ttttatattt tgttttgtgt tatttttttc tttaacatcc
     6181 ctaaaatttt ccttacatgt tttactagcc agatttttcc tcctctcctg actactccca
     6241 gtcatagctg tccctcttct cttatggaga tccctcgacc tgcagcccaa gcttggcgta
     6301 atcatggtca tagctgtttc ctgtgtgaaa ttgttatccg ctcacaattc cacacaacat
     6361 acgagccgga agcataaagt gtaaagcctg gggtgcctaa tgagtgagct aactcacatt
     6421 aattgcgttg cgctcactgc ccgctttcca gtcgggaaac ctgtcgtgcc agcggatccg
     6481 catctcaatt agtcagcaac catagtcccg cccctaactc cgcccatccc gcccctaact
     6541 ccgcccagtt ccgcccattc tccgccccat ggctgactaa ttttttttat ttatgcagag
     6601 gccgaggccg cctcggcctc tgagctattc cagaagtagt gaggaggctt ttttggaggc
     6661 ctaggctttt gcaaaaagct aacttgttta ttgcagctta taatggttac aaataaagca
     6721 atagcatcac aaatttcaca aataaagcat ttttttcact gcattctagt tgtggtttgt
     6781 ccaaactcat caatgtatct tatcatgtct ggatccgctg cattaatgaa tcggccaacg
     6841 cgcggggaga ggcggtttgc gtattgggcg ctcttccgct tcctcgctca ctgactcgct
     6901 gcgctcggtc gttcggctgc ggcgagcggt atcagctcac tcaaaggcgg taatacggtt
     6961 atccacagaa tcaggggata acgcaggaaa gaacatgtga gcaaaaggcc agcaaaaggc
     7021 caggaaccgt aaaaaggccg cgttgctggc gtttttccat aggctccgcc cccctgacga
     7081 gcatcacaaa aatcgacgct caagtcagag gtggcgaaac ccgacaggac tataaagata
     7141 ccaggcgttt ccccctggaa gctccctcgt gcgctctcct gttccgaccc tgccgcttac
     7201 cggatacctg tccgcctttc tcccttcggg aagcgtggcg ctttctcata gctcacgctg
     7261 taggtatctc agttcggtgt aggtcgttcg ctccaagctg ggctgtgtgc acgaaccccc
     7321 cgttcagccc gaccgctgcg ccttatccgg taactatcgt cttgagtcca acccggtaag
     7381 acacgactta tcgccactgg cagcagccac tggtaacagg attagcagag cgaggtatgt
     7441 aggcggtgct acagagttct tgaagtggtg gcctaactac ggctacacta gaagaacagt
     7501 atttggtatc tgcgctctgc tgaagccagt taccttcgga aaaagagttg gtagctcttg
     7561 atccggcaaa caaaccaccg ctggtagcgg tggttttttt gtttgcaagc agcagattac
     7621 gcgcagaaaa aaaggatctc aagaagatcc tttgatcttt tctacggggt ctgacgctca
     7681 gtggaacgaa aactcacgtt aagggatttt ggtcatgaga ttatcaaaaa ggatcttcac
     7741 ctagatcctt ttaaattaaa aatgaagttt taaatcaatc taaagtatat atgagtaaac
     7801 ttggtctgac agttaccaat gcttaatcag tgaggcacct atctcagcga tctgtctatt
     7861 tcgttcatcc atagttgcct gactccccgt cgtgtagata actacgatac gggagggctt
     7921 accatctggc cccagtgctg caatgatacc gcgagaccca cgctcaccgg ctccagattt
     7981 atcagcaata aaccagccag ccggaagggc cgagcgcaga agtggtcctg caactttatc
     8041 cgcctccatc cagtctatta attgttgccg ggaagctaga gtaagtagtt cgccagttaa
     8101 tagtttgcgc aacgttgttg ccattgctac aggcatcgtg gtgtcacgct cgtcgtttgg
     8161 tatggcttca ttcagctccg gttcccaacg atcaaggcga gttacatgat cccccatgtt
     8221 gtgcaaaaaa gcggttagct ccttcggtcc tccgatcgtt gtcagaagta agttggccgc
     8281 agtgttatca ctcatggtta tggcagcact gcataattct cttactgtca tgccatccgt
     8341 aagatgcttt tctgtgactg gtgagtactc aaccaagtca ttctgagaat agtgtatgcg
     8401 gcgaccgagt tgctcttgcc cggcgtcaat acgggataat accgcgccac atagcagaac
     8461 tttaaaagtg ctcatcattg gaaaacgttc ttcggggcga aaactctcaa ggatcttacc
     8521 gctgttgaga tccagttcga tgtaacccac tcgtgcaccc aactgatctt cagcatcttt
     8581 tactttcacc agcgtttctg ggtgagcaaa aacaggaagg caaaatgccg caaaaaaggg
     8641 aataagggcg acacggaaat gttgaatact catactcttc ctttttcaat attattgaag
     8701 catttatcag ggttattgtc tcatgagcgg atacatattt gaatgtattt agaaaaataa
     8761 acaaataggg gttccgcgca catttccccg aaaagtgcca cctgggtcga cggatcggg
//
