# Supplementary material for: Rational engineering of allosteric protein switches by in silico prediction of domain insertion sites
Source: Nat Methods. 2025 Aug 4;22(8):1698–706. doi: 10.1038/s41592-025-02741-z (PMC12328240; doi:10.1038/s41592-025-02741-z)
Supplement: Supplementary file 4 — Annotated DNA sequences of constructs (GenBank files). [file 41592_2025_2741_MOESM4_ESM.zip › genbank_files/89_RUNX_sgRNA.gb]

LOCUS       89_RUNX_sgRNA           5219 bp    DNA     circular UNA 25-NOV-2024
DEFINITION  synthetic circular DNA.
ACCESSION   urn.local...9e-ihq0bwm
VERSION     urn.local...9e-ihq0bwm
KEYWORDS    .
SOURCE      
  ORGANISM  .
FEATURES             Location/Qualifiers
     promoter        24..128
                     /gene="bla"
                     /label="AmpR promoter"
     CDS             129..989
                     /codon_start=1
                     /gene="bla"
                     /note="confers resistance to ampicillin, carbenicillin,
                     and related antibiotics"
                     /product="beta-lactamase"
                     /transl_table=1
                     /translation="MSIQHFRVALIPFFAAFCLPVFAHPETLVKVKDAEDQLGARVGY
                     IELDLNSGKILESFRPEERFPMMSTFKVLLCGAVLSRIDAGQEQLGRRIHYSQNDLVE
                     YSPVTEKHLTDGMTVRELCSAAITMSDNTAANLLLTTIGGPKELTAFLHNMGDHVTRL
                     DRWEPELNEAIPNDERDTTMPVAMATTLRKLLTGELLTLASRQQLIDWMEADKVAGPL
                     LRSALPAGWFIADKSGAGERGSRGIIAALGPDGKPSRIVVIYTTGSQATMDERNRQIA
                     EIGASLIKHW*"
                     /label="AmpR"
     misc_feature    2239..2379
                     /note="ApEinfo_fwdcolor=pink vntifkey=21
                     ApEinfo_graphicformat=arrow_data {{0 1 2 0 0 -1} {} 0}
                     width 5 offset 0 ApEinfo_revcolor=pink"
                     /label="AAV-4 ITR"
     promoter        2400..2875
                     /note="ApEinfo_fwdcolor=pink vntifkey=29
                     ApEinfo_graphicformat=arrow_data {{0 1 2 0 0 -1} {} 0}
                     width 5 offset 0 ApEinfo_revcolor=pink"
                     /label="U6"
     promoter        2627..2867
                     /note="RNA polymerase III promoter for human U6 snRNA"
                     /label="U6 promoter"
     misc_feature    2876
                     /label="G"
     misc_feature    2877..2897
                     /label="Mb3 DR"
     polyA_signal    complement(2918..2923)
                     /note="ApEinfo_fwdcolor=pink vntifkey=25
                     ApEinfo_graphicformat=arrow_data {{0 1 2 0 0 -1} {} 0}
                     width 5 offset 0 ApEinfo_revcolor=pink"
                     /label="6xT"
     polyA_site      complement(2944..2987)
                     /note="ApEinfo_fwdcolor=pink vntifkey=26
                     ApEinfo_graphicformat=arrow_data {{0 1 2 0 0 -1} {} 0}
                     width 5 offset 0 ApEinfo_revcolor=pink"
                     /label="minimal polyA"
     CDS             complement(2994..3728)
                     /codon_start=1
                     /note="ApEinfo_fwdcolor=pink vntifkey=4
                     ApEinfo_graphicformat=arrow_data {{0 1 2 0 0 -1} {} 0}
                     width 5 offset 0 ApEinfo_revcolor=pink"
                     /transl_table=1
                     /translation="TGRHHGEQGRGAVHRGGAHPGRAGRRRKRPQVQRVRRGRGRCHL
                     RQADPEVHLHHRQAARALAHPRDHPDLRRAVLQPLPRPHEAARLLQVRHARRLRPGAH
                     HLLQGRRQLQDPRRGEVRGRHPGEPHRAEGHRLQGGRQHPGAQAGVQLQQPQRLYHGR
                     QAEERHQGELQDPPQHRGRQRAARRPLPAEHPHRRRPRVAARQPLPEHPVRPEQRPQR
                     EARSHGPAGVRDRRRDHSRHGRAVQVK"
                     /label="gfp"
     promoter        complement(3750..4371)
                     /note="ApEinfo_fwdcolor=pink vntifkey=29
                     ApEinfo_graphicformat=arrow_data {{0 1 2 0 0 -1} {} 0}
                     width 5 offset 0 ApEinfo_revcolor=pink"
                     /label="RSV"
     misc_feature    complement(4390..4530)
                     /note="ApEinfo_fwdcolor=pink vntifkey=21
                     ApEinfo_graphicformat=arrow_data {{0 1 2 0 0 -1} {} 0}
                     width 5 offset 0 ApEinfo_revcolor=pink"
                     /label="AAV-2 ITR"
ORIGIN      
        1 gtggcacttt tcggggaaat gtgcgcggaa cccctatttg tttatttttc taaatacatt
       61 caaatatgta tccgctcatg agacaataac cctgataaat gcttcaataa tattgaaaaa
      121 ggaagagtat gagtattcaa catttccgtg tcgcccttat tccctttttt gcggcatttt
      181 gccttcctgt ttttgctcac ccagaaacgc tggtgaaagt aaaagatgct gaagatcagt
      241 tgggtgcacg agtgggttac atcgaactgg atctcaacag cggtaagatc cttgagagtt
      301 ttcgccccga agaacgtttt ccaatgatga gcacttttaa agttctgcta tgtggcgcgg
      361 tattatcccg tattgacgcc gggcaagagc aactcggtcg ccgcatacac tattctcaga
      421 atgacttggt tgagtactca ccagtcacag aaaagcatct tacggatggc atgacagtaa
      481 gagaattatg cagtgctgcc ataaccatga gtgataacac tgcggccaac ttacttctga
      541 caacgatcgg aggaccgaag gagctaaccg cttttttgca caacatgggg gatcatgtaa
      601 ctcgccttga tcgttgggaa ccggagctga atgaagccat accaaacgac gagcgtgaca
      661 ccacgatgcc tgtagcaatg gcaacaacgt tgcgcaaact attaactggc gaactactta
      721 ctctagcttc ccggcaacaa ttaatagact ggatggaggc ggataaagtt gcaggaccac
      781 ttctgcgctc ggcccttccg gctggctggt ttattgctga taaatctgga gccggtgagc
      841 gtgggtctcg cggtatcatt gcagcactgg ggccagatgg taagccctcc cgtatcgtag
      901 ttatctacac gacggggagt caggcaacta tggatgaacg aaatagacag atcgctgaga
      961 taggtgcctc actgattaag cattggtaac tgtcagacca agtttactca tatatacttt
     1021 agattgattt aaaacttcat ttttaattta aaaggatcta ggtgaagatc ctttttgata
     1081 atctcatgac caaaatccct taacgtgagt tttcgttcca ctgagcgtca gaccccgtag
     1141 aaaagatcaa aggatcttct tgagatcctt tttttctgcg cgtaatctgc tgcttgcaaa
     1201 caaaaaaacc accgctacca gcggtggttt gtttgccgga tcaagagcta ccaactcttt
     1261 ttccgaaggt aactggcttc agcagagcgc agataccaaa tactgtcctt ctagtgtagc
     1321 cgtagttagg ccaccacttc aagaactctg tagcaccgcc tacatacctc gctctgctaa
     1381 tcctgttacc agtggctgct gccagtggcg ataagtcgtg tcttaccggg ttggactcaa
     1441 gacgatagtt accggataag gcgcagcggt cgggctgaac ggggggttcg tgcacacagc
     1501 ccagcttgga gcgaacgacc tacaccgaac tgagatacct acagcgtgag ctatgagaaa
     1561 gcgccacgct tcccgaaggg agaaaggcgg acaggtatcc ggtaagcggc agggtcggaa
     1621 caggagagcg cacgagggag cttccagggg gaaacgcctg gtatctttat agtcctgtcg
     1681 ggtttcgcca cctctgactt gagcgtcgat ttttgtgatg ctcgtcaggg gggcggagcc
     1741 tatggaaaaa cgccagcaac gcggcctttt tacggttcct ggccttttgc tggccttttg
     1801 ctcacatgtt ctttcctgcg ttatcccctg attctgtgga taaccgtatt accgcctttg
     1861 agtgagctga taccgctcgc cgcagccgaa cgaccgagcg cagcgagtca gtgagcgagg
     1921 aagcggaaga gcgcccaata cgcaaaccgc ctctccccgc gcgttggccg attcattaat
     1981 gcagctggca cgacaggttt cccgactgga aagcgggcag tgagcgcaac gcaattaatg
     2041 tgagttagct cactcattag gcaccccagg ctttacactt tatgcttccg gctcgtatgt
     2101 tgtgtggaat tgtgagcgga taacaatttc acacaggaaa cagctatgac catgattacg
     2161 ccaagcgcgc aattaaccct cactaaaggg aacaaaagct gggtaccact agtatgcatc
     2221 ctgcaggacg cgtcctaccc actccctcta tgcgcgctcg ctcactcact cggccctgga
     2281 gaccaaaggt ctccagactg ccggcctctg gccggcaggg ccgagtgagt gagcgagcgc
     2341 gcatagaggg agtgggtacc tccatcatct aggtttgcca gatctgatat cggcgcgccc
     2401 gagtccaaca cccgtgggaa tcccatgggc accatggccc ctcgctccaa aaatgctttc
     2461 gcgtcgcgca gacactgctc ggtagtttcg gggatcagcg tttgagtaag agcccgcgtc
     2521 tgaaccctcc gcgccgcccc ggccccagtg gaaagacgcg caggcaaaac gcaccacgtg
     2581 acggagcgtg accgcgcgcc gagcgcgcgc caaggtcggg caggaagagg gcctatttcc
     2641 catgattcct tcatatttgc atatacgata caaggctgtt agagagataa ttagaattaa
     2701 tttgactgta aacacaaaga tattagtaca aaatacgtga cgtagaaagt aataatttct
     2761 tgggtagttt gcagttttaa aattatgttt taaaatggac tatcatatgc ttaccgtaac
     2821 ttgaaagtat ttcgatttct tggctttata tatcttgtgg aaaggacgaa acaccgaaat
     2881 ttctactgtt tgtagatcct tcggagcgaa aaccaagttt tttgcggccg cctcgagtga
     2941 tcaaaaaacc aacacacgct tccaatgaaa ataaacgatc ctttattgct agcctttact
     3001 tgtacagctc gtccatgccg agagtgatcc cggcggcggt cacgaactcc agcaggacca
     3061 tgtgatcgcg cttctcgttg gggtctttgc tcagggcgga ctgggtgctc aggtagtggt
     3121 tgtcgggcag caacacgggg ccgtcgccga tgggggtgtt ctgctggtag tggtcggcga
     3181 gctgcacgct gccgtcctcg atgttgtggc ggatcttgaa gttcaccttg atgccgttct
     3241 tctgcttgtc ggccatgata tagacgttgt ggctgttgta gttgtactcc agcttgtgcc
     3301 ccaggatgtt gccgtcctcc ttgaagtcga tgcccttcag ctcgatgcgg ttcaccaggg
     3361 tgtcgccctc gaacttcacc tcggcgcggg tcttgtagtt gccgtcgtcc ttgaagaaga
     3421 tggtgcgctc ctggacgtag ccttcgggca tggcggactt gaagaagtcg tgctgcttca
     3481 tgtggtcggg gtagcggctg aagcactgca cgccgtaggt cagggtggtc acgagggtgg
     3541 gccagggcac gggcagcttg ccggtggtgc agatgaactt cagggtcagc ttgccgtagg
     3601 tggcatcgcc ctcgccctcg ccggacacgc tgaacttgtg gccgtttacg tcgccgtcca
     3661 gctcgaccag gatgggcacc accccggtga acagctcctc gcccttgctc accatggtgg
     3721 cgaccggtgg atcccgggcc cgcggtaccc agcttggagg tgcacaccaa tgtggtgaat
     3781 ggtcaaatgg cgtttattgt atcgagctag gcacttaaat acaatatctc tgcaatgcgg
     3841 aattcagtgg ttcgtccaat ccatgtcaga cccgtctgtt gccttcctaa taaggcacga
     3901 tcgtaccacc ttacttccac caatcggcat gcacggtgct ttttctctcc ttgtaaggca
     3961 tgttgctaac tcatccttac catgttgcaa gactaccaag agtatttgca taagactaca
     4021 tttccccctc cctatgcaaa agcgaaacta ctatatcctg aggggactcc taaccgcgta
     4081 caaccgaagc cccgcttttc gcctaaacac accctagtcc cctcagatac gcgtatatct
     4141 ggcccgtaca tcgcgaagca gcgcaaaacg cctaacccta agcagattct tcatgcaatt
     4201 gtcggtcaag ccttgccttg ttgtagctta aattttgctc gcgcactact cagcgacctc
     4261 caacacacaa gcagggagca gatactggct taactatgcg gcatcagagc agattgtact
     4321 gagagtgcac catacggatc tgcgatgata agctgtcaaa catgagaatt ggtcgacgat
     4381 atcagatcta ggaaccccta gtgatggagt tggccactcc ctctctgcgc gctcgctcgc
     4441 tcactgaggc cgcccgggca aagcccgggc gtcgggcgac ctttggtcgc ccggcctcag
     4501 tgagcgagcg agcgcgcaga gagggagtgg cccccccccc cccccccccc tgcattctag
     4561 agagctccaa ttcgccctat agtgagtcgt attacgcgcg ctcactggcc gtcgttttac
     4621 aacgtcgtga ctgggaaaac cctggcgtta cccaacttaa tcgccttgca gcacatcccc
     4681 ctttcgccag ctggcgtaat agcgaagagg cccgcaccga tcgcccttcc caacagttgc
     4741 gcagcctgaa tggcgaatgg gnnnnnnnnn nnnnnnnnnn nnnnnnnnnn nnnnnnnnnn
     4801 nnnnnnnnnn nnnnnnnnnn nnnnnnnnnn nnnnnnnnnn nnnnnnnnnn nnnnnnnnnn
     4861 nnnnnnnnnn nnnnnnnnnn nnnnncnnnn nnnnnnnnnn nnnnnnnnnn nnnnnnnnnn
     4921 nnnnnnnnnn nnnnnnnnnn nnnnnnnnnn nnnnnnnnnn nnnnnnnnnn nnnnnnnann
     4981 nnnnnnnnnn nnnnnnnnnn nnnnnnnnnn nnnnnnnnnn nnnnnnncct ttgacgttgg
     5041 agtccacgtt ctttaatagt ggactcttgt tccaaactgg aacaacactc aaccctatct
     5101 cggtctattc ttttgattta taagggattt tgccgatttc ggcctattgg ttaaaaaatg
     5161 agctgattta acaaaaattt aacgcgaatt ttaacaaaat attaacgctt acaatttag
//
