# Supplementary material for: Rational engineering of allosteric protein switches by in silico prediction of domain insertion sites
Source: Nat Methods. 2025 Aug 4;22(8):1698–706. doi: 10.1038/s41592-025-02741-z (PMC12328240; doi:10.1038/s41592-025-02741-z)
Supplement: Supplementary file 4 — Annotated DNA sequences of constructs (GenBank files). [file 41592_2025_2741_MOESM4_ESM.zip › genbank_files/35_PAC_eGFP.gb]

LOCUS       35_PAC_eGFP             6812 bp    DNA     circular SYN 25-NOV-2024
DEFINITION  synthetic linear DNA.
ACCESSION
VERSION     .
KEYWORDS    .
SOURCE      synthetic DNA construct
  ORGANISM  synthetic DNA construct.
REFERENCE   1  (bases 1 to 6812)
  AUTHORS   iGEM TU Darmstadt 2018
  TITLE     Direct Submission
  JOURNAL   Exported May 27, 2024 from SnapGene 7.2.1 https://www.snapgene.com
FEATURES             Location/Qualifiers
     promoter        join(6711..6812,1..102)
                     /note="human cytomegalovirus (CMV) immediate early 
                     promoter"
                     /label="CMV promoter"
     promoter        147..165
                     /note="promoter for bacteriophage T7 RNA polymerase"
                     /label="T7 promoter"
     misc_feature    215..220
                     /label="Kozak"
     misc_feature    221..835
                     /label="Puromycin"
     CDS             845..898
                     /codon_start=1
                     /product="2A peptide from Thosea asigna virus capsid 
                     protein"
                     /note="Eukaryotic ribosomes fail to insert a peptide bond
                     between the Gly and Pro residues, yielding
                     separatepolypeptides."
                     /translation="EGRGSLLTCGDVEENPGP"
                     /label="T2A"
     CDS             join(899..901,902..904,905..1615)
                     /codon_start=1
                     /product="enhanced GFP"
                     /note="mammalian codon-optimized"
                     /translation="MVSKGEELFTGVVPILVELDGDVNGHKFSVSGEGEGDATYGKLT
                     LKFICTTGKLPVPWPTLVTTLTYGVQCFSRYPDHMKQHDFFKSAMPEGYVQERTIFFK
                     DDGNYKTRAEVKFEGDTLVNRIELKGIDFKEDGNILGHKLEYNYNSHNVYIMADKQKN
                     GIKVNFKIRHNIEDGSVQLADHYQQNTPIGDGPVLLPDNHYLSTQSALSKDPNEKRDH
                     MVLLEFVTAAGITLGMDELYK"
                     /label="EGFP"
     polyA_signal    1696..1920
                     /note="bovine growth hormone polyadenylation signal"
                     /label="bGH poly(A) signal"
     rep_origin      1966..2394
                     /direction="RIGHT"
                     /note="f1 bacteriophage origin of replication; arrow 
                     indicates direction of (+) strand synthesis"
                     /label="f1 ori"
     promoter        2408..2737
                     /note="SV40 enhancer and early promoter"
                     /label="SV40 promoter"
     CDS             2804..3598
                     /codon_start=1
                     /gene="aph(3')-II (or nptII)"
                     /product="aminoglycoside phosphotransferase from Tn5"
                     /note="confers resistance to neomycin, kanamycin, and G418
                      (Geneticin(R))"
                     /translation="MIEQDGLHAGSPAAWVERLFGYDWAQQTIGCSDAAVFRLSAQGR
                     PVLFVKTDLSGALNELQDEAARLSWLATTGVPCAAVLDVVTEAGRDWLLLGEVPGQDL
                     LSSHLAPAEKVSIMADAMRRLHTLDPATCPFDHQAKHRIERARTRMEAGLVDQDDLDE
                     EHQGLAPAELFARLKARMPDGEDLVVTHGDACLPNIMVENGRFSGFIDCGRLGVADRY
                     QDIALATRDIAEELGGEWADRFLVLYGIAAPDSQRIAFYRLLDEFF"
                     /label="NeoR/KanR"
     polyA_signal    3772..3893
                     /note="SV40 polyadenylation signal"
                     /label="SV40 poly(A) signal"
     rep_origin      complement(4344..4929)
                     /direction="LEFT"
                     /note="high-copy-number ColE1/pMB1/pBR322/pUC origin of 
                     replication"
                     /label="ori"
     CDS             complement(5100..5960)
                     /codon_start=1
                     /gene="bla"
                     /product="beta-lactamase"
                     /note="confers resistance to ampicillin, carbenicillin,
                     and related antibiotics"
                     /translation="MSIQHFRVALIPFFAAFCLPVFAHPETLVKVKDAEDQLGARVGY
                     IELDLNSGKILESFRPEERFPMMSTFKVLLCGAVLSRIDAGQEQLGRRIHYSQNDLVE
                     YSPVTEKHLTDGMTVRELCSAAITMSDNTAANLLLTTIGGPKELTAFLHNMGDHVTRL
                     DRWEPELNEAIPNDERDTTMPVAMATTLRKLLTGELLTLASRQQLIDWMEADKVAGPL
                     LRSALPAGWFIADKSGAGERGSRGIIAALGPDGKPSRIVVIYTTGSQATMDERNRQIA
                     EIGASLIKHW"
                     /label="AmpR"
     promoter        complement(5961..6065)
                     /gene="bla"
                     /label="AmpR promoter"
     enhancer        6331..6710
                     /note="human cytomegalovirus immediate early enhancer"
                     /label="CMV enhancer"
ORIGIN      
        1 caccaaaatc aacgggactt tccaaaatgt cgtaacaact ccgccccatt gacgcaaatg
       61 ggcggtaggc gtgtacggtg ggaggtctat ataagcagag ctctctggct aactagagaa
      121 cccactgctt actggcttat cgaaattaat acgactcact atagggagac ccaagctggc
      181 tagcgtttaa acgggccctc tagactcgag ggaggccacc atgactgagt ataaaccaac
      241 agttaggttg gcaacaaggg acgatgtccc gcgagcggtt agaacacttg ctgccgcttt
      301 tgcggattat cccgcgaccc ggcacaccgt agacccggac agacatatag aacgagtcac
      361 ggaacttcaa gagttgtttc ttacaagagt agggctcgac atcgggaagg tctgggttgc
      421 tgatgatgga gctgcagtag ctgtttggac aacccctgaa tcagtggaag ccggtgctgt
      481 gttcgccgag atcggcccgc gcatggctga actctccgga agtagacttg cagcccagca
      541 acagatggag gggcttctcg caccacaccg ccccaaagaa ccagcttggt tccttgctac
      601 tgtgggcgtg tccccggatc accaggggaa gggacttgga agtgcagtag tgcttcctgg
      661 ggtcgaggct gcggaacgcg ctggtgtccc agcttttttg gaaacttccg ccccgcgcaa
      721 cctgccattc tatgagagac tcggctttac tgttactgca gatgtcgaag tacctgaggg
      781 acctaggact tggtgtatga cccgcaagcc tggggctggc tccacaggga gcagaggaag
      841 cggagagggc aggggaagtc ttctaacatg cggggacgtg gaggaaaatc ccggccccat
      901 ggtgagcaag ggcgaggagc tgttcaccgg ggtggtgccc atcctggtcg agctggacgg
      961 cgacgtaaac ggccacaagt tcagcgtgtc cggcgagggc gagggcgatg ccacctacgg
     1021 caagctgacc ctgaagttca tctgcaccac cggcaagctg cccgtgccct ggcccaccct
     1081 cgtgaccacc ctgacctacg gcgtgcagtg cttcagccgc taccccgacc acatgaagca
     1141 gcacgacttc ttcaagtccg ccatgcccga aggctacgtc caggagcgca ccatcttctt
     1201 caaggacgac ggcaactaca agacccgcgc cgaggtgaag ttcgagggcg acaccctggt
     1261 gaaccgcatc gagctgaagg gcatcgactt caaggaggac ggcaacatcc tggggcacaa
     1321 gctggagtac aactacaaca gccacaacgt ctatatcatg gccgacaagc agaagaacgg
     1381 catcaaggtg aacttcaaga tccgccacaa catcgaggac ggcagcgtgc agctcgccga
     1441 ccactaccag cagaacaccc ccatcggcga cggccccgtg ctgctgcccg acaaccacta
     1501 cctgagcacc cagtccgccc tgagcaaaga ccccaacgag aagcgcgatc acatggtcct
     1561 gctggagttc gtgaccgccg ccgggatcac tctcggcatg gacgagctgt acaagtgagc
     1621 ttgaattcca ccacactgga ctagtggatc cgagctcggt accaagctta agtttaaacc
     1681 gctgatcagc ctcgactgtg ccttctagtt gccagccatc tgttgtttgc ccctcccccg
     1741 tgccttcctt gaccctggaa ggtgccactc ccactgtcct ttcctaataa aatgaggaaa
     1801 ttgcatcgca ttgtctgagt aggtgtcatt ctattctggg gggtggggtg gggcaggaca
     1861 gcaaggggga ggattgggaa gacaatagca ggcatgctgg ggatgcggtg ggctctatgg
     1921 cttctgaggc ggaaagaacc agctggggct ctagggggta tccccnnnnn nnnnnnnnnn
     1981 nnnnnnnnnn nnnnnnnnnn nnnnnnnnnn nnnnnnnnnn nnnnnnnnnn nnnnnnnnnn
     2041 nnnnnnnnnn nnnnnnnnnn nnnnnnnnnn nnnnnnnnnn nnnnnnnnnc nnnnnnnnnn
     2101 nnnnnnnnnn nnnnnnnnnn nnnnnnnnnn nnnnnnnnnn nnnnnnnnnn nnnnnnnnnn
     2161 nnnnnnnnnn nnnnnnnnnn nannnnnnnn nnnnnnnnnn nnnnnnnnnn nnnnnnnnnn
     2221 nnnnnnnnnn ncctttgacg ttggagtcca cgttctttaa tagtggactc ttgttccaaa
     2281 ctggaacaac actcaaccct atctcggtct attcttttga tttataaggg attttgccga
     2341 tttcggccta ttggttaaaa aatgagctga tttaacaaaa atttaacgcg aattaattct
     2401 gtggaatgtg tgtcagttag ggtgtggaaa gtccccaggc tccccagcag gcagaagtat
     2461 gcaaagcatg catctcaatt agtcagcaac caggtgtgga aagtccccag gctccccagc
     2521 aggcagaagt atgcaaagca tgcatctcaa ttagtcagca accatagtcc cgcccctaac
     2581 tccgcccatc ccgcccctaa ctccgcccag ttccgcccat tctccgcccc atggctgact
     2641 aatttttttt atttatgcag aggccgaggc cgcctctgcc tctgagctat tccagaagta
     2701 gtgaggaggc ttttttggag gcctaggctt ttgcaaaaag ctcccgggag cttgtatatc
     2761 cattttcgga tctgatcaag agacaggatg aggatcgttt cgcatgattg aacaagatgg
     2821 attgcacgca ggttctccgg ccgcttgggt ggagaggcta ttcggctatg actgggcaca
     2881 acagacaatc ggctgctctg atgccgccgt gttccggctg tcagcgcagg ggcgcccggt
     2941 tctttttgtc aagaccgacc tgtccggtgc cctgaatgaa ctgcaggacg aggcagcgcg
     3001 gctatcgtgg ctggccacga cgggcgttcc ttgcgcagct gtgctcgacg ttgtcactga
     3061 agcgggaagg gactggctgc tattgggcga agtgccgggg caggatctcc tgtcatctca
     3121 ccttgctcct gccgagaaag tatccatcat ggctgatgca atgcggcggc tgcatacgct
     3181 tgatccggct acctgcccat tcgaccacca agcgaaacat cgcatcgagc gagcacgtac
     3241 tcggatggaa gccggtcttg tcgatcagga tgatctggac gaagagcatc aggggctcgc
     3301 gccagccgaa ctgttcgcca ggctcaaggc gcgcatgccc gacggcgagg atctcgtcgt
     3361 gacccatggc gatgcctgct tgccgaatat catggtggaa aatggccgct tttctggatt
     3421 catcgactgt ggccggctgg gtgtggcgga ccgctatcag gacatagcgt tggctacccg
     3481 tgatattgct gaagagcttg gcggcgaatg ggctgaccgc ttcctcgtgc tttacggtat
     3541 cgccgctccc gattcgcagc gcatcgcctt ctatcgcctt cttgacgagt tcttctgagc
     3601 gggactctgg ggttcgaaat gaccgaccaa gcgacgccca acctgccatc acgagatttc
     3661 gattccaccg ccgccttcta tgaaaggttg ggcttcggaa tcgttttccg ggacgccggc
     3721 tggatgatcc tccagcgcgg ggatctcatg ctggagttct tcgcccaccc caacttgttt
     3781 attgcagctt ataatggtta caaataaagc aatagcatca caaatttcac aaataaagca
     3841 tttttttcac tgcattctag ttgtggtttg tccaaactca tcaatgtatc ttatcatgtc
     3901 tgtataccgt cgacctctag ctagagcttg gcgtaatcat ggtcatagct gtttcctgtg
     3961 tgaaattgtt atccgctcac aattccacac aacatacgag ccggaagcat aaagtgtaaa
     4021 gcctggggtg cctaatgagt gagctaactc acattaattg cgttgcgctc actgcccgct
     4081 ttccagtcgg gaaacctgtc gtgccagctg cattaatgaa tcggccaacg cgcggggaga
     4141 ggcggtttgc gtattgggcg ctcttccgct tcctcgctca ctgactcgct gcgctcggtc
     4201 gttcggctgc ggcgagcggt atcagctcac tcaaaggcgg taatacggtt atccacagaa
     4261 tcaggggata acgcaggaaa gaacatgtga gcaaaaggcc agcaaaaggc caggaaccgt
     4321 aaaaaggccg cgttgctggc gtttttccat aggctccgcc cccctgacga gcatcacaaa
     4381 aatcgacgct caagtcagag gtggcgaaac ccgacaggac tataaagata ccaggcgttt
     4441 ccccctggaa gctccctcgt gcgctctcct gttccgaccc tgccgcttac cggatacctg
     4501 tccgcctttc tcccttcggg aagcgtggcg ctttctcata gctcacgctg taggtatctc
     4561 agttcggtgt aggtcgttcg ctccaagctg ggctgtgtgc acgaaccccc cgttcagccc
     4621 gaccgctgcg ccttatccgg taactatcgt cttgagtcca acccggtaag acacgactta
     4681 tcgccactgg cagcagccac tggtaacagg attagcagag cgaggtatgt aggcggtgct
     4741 acagagttct tgaagtggtg gcctaactac ggctacacta gaagaacagt atttggtatc
     4801 tgcgctctgc tgaagccagt taccttcgga aaaagagttg gtagctcttg atccggcaaa
     4861 caaaccaccg ctggtagcgg tttttttgtt tgcaagcagc agattacgcg cagaaaaaaa
     4921 ggatctcaag aagatccttt gatcttttct acggggtctg acgctcagtg gaacgaaaac
     4981 tcacgttaag ggattttggt catgagatta tcaaaaagga tcttcaccta gatcctttta
     5041 aattaaaaat gaagttttaa atcaatctaa agtatatatg agtaaacttg gtctgacagt
     5101 taccaatgct taatcagtga ggcacctatc tcagcgatct gtctatttcg ttcatccata
     5161 gttgcctgac tccccgtcgt gtagataact acgatacggg agggcttacc atctggcccc
     5221 agtgctgcaa tgataccgcg agacccacgc tcaccggctc cagatttatc agcaataaac
     5281 cagccagccg gaagggccga gcgcagaagt ggtcctgcaa ctttatccgc ctccatccag
     5341 tctattaatt gttgccggga agctagagta agtagttcgc cagttaatag tttgcgcaac
     5401 gttgttgcca ttgctacagg catcgtggtg tcacgctcgt cgtttggtat ggcttcattc
     5461 agctccggtt cccaacgatc aaggcgagtt acatgatccc ccatgttgtg caaaaaagcg
     5521 gttagctcct tcggtcctcc gatcgttgtc agaagtaagt tggccgcagt gttatcactc
     5581 atggttatgg cagcactgca taattctctt actgtcatgc catccgtaag atgcttttct
     5641 gtgactggtg agtactcaac caagtcattc tgagaatagt gtatgcggcg accgagttgc
     5701 tcttgcccgg cgtcaatacg ggataatacc gcgccacata gcagaacttt aaaagtgctc
     5761 atcattggaa aacgttcttc ggggcgaaaa ctctcaagga tcttaccgct gttgagatcc
     5821 agttcgatgt aacccactcg tgcacccaac tgatcttcag catcttttac tttcaccagc
     5881 gtttctgggt gagcaaaaac aggaaggcaa aatgccgcaa aaaagggaat aagggcgaca
     5941 cggaaatgtt gaatactcat actcttcctt tttcaatatt attgaagcat ttatcagggt
     6001 tattgtctca tgagcggata catatttgaa tgtatttaga aaaataaaca aataggggtt
     6061 ccgcgcacat ttccccgaaa agtgccacct gacgtcgacg gatcgggaga tctcccgatc
     6121 ccctatggtg cactctcagt acaatctgct ctgatgccgc atagttaagc cagtatctgc
     6181 tccctgcttg tgtgttggag gtcgctgagt agtgcgcgag caaaatttaa gctacaacaa
     6241 ggcaaggctt gaccgacaat tgcatgaaga atctgcttag ggttaggcgt tttgcgctgc
     6301 ttcgcgatgt acgggccaga tatacgcgtt gacattgatt attgactagt tattaatagt
     6361 aatcaattac ggggtcatta gttcatagcc catatatgga gttccgcgtt acataactta
     6421 cggtaaatgg cccgcctggc tgaccgccca acgacccccg cccattgacg tcaataatga
     6481 cgtatgttcc catagtaacg ccaataggga ctttccattg acgtcaatgg gtggagtatt
     6541 tacggtaaac tgcccacttg gcagtacatc aagtgtatca tatgccaagt acgcccccta
     6601 ttgacgtcaa tgacggtaaa tggcccgcct ggcattatgc ccagtacatg accttatggg
     6661 actttcctac ttggcagtac atctacgtat tagtcatcgc tattaccatg gtgatgcggt
     6721 tttggcagta catcaatggg cgtggatagc ggtttgactc acggggattt ccaagtctcc
     6781 accccattga cgtcaatggg agtttgtttt gg
//
