# Supplementary material for: Rational engineering of allosteric protein switches by in silico prediction of domain insertion sites
Source: Nat Methods. 2025 Aug 4;22(8):1698–706. doi: 10.1038/s41592-025-02741-z (PMC12328240; doi:10.1038/s41592-025-02741-z)
Supplement: Supplementary file 4 — Annotated DNA sequences of constructs (GenBank files). [file 41592_2025_2741_MOESM4_ESM.zip › genbank_files/51_PAC_E83_LOV_eGFP.gb]

LOCUS       51_PAC_E83_LOV_e        7253 bp ds-DNA     circular     25-NOV-2024
DEFINITION  .
ACCESSION   urn.local...11-ihq0464
KEYWORDS    .
SOURCE      
  ORGANISM  .
FEATURES             Location/Qualifiers
     CDS             5..370
                     /ApEinfo_revcolor="#9eafd2"
                     /ApEinfo_fwdcolor="#9eafd2"
                     /label="Puromycin N-acetyltransferase"
     CDS             380..433
                     /ApEinfo_revcolor="#84b0dc"
                     /ApEinfo_fwdcolor="#84b0dc"
                     /note="Eukaryotic ribosomes fail to insert a peptide bond
                     between the Gly and Pro residues, yielding separate
                     polypeptides."
                     /product="2A peptide from Thosea asigna virus capsid
                     protein"
                     /translation="EGRGSLLTCGDVEENPGP"
                     /label="T2A"
     CDS             join(434..436,437..439,440..1150)
                     /ApEinfo_revcolor="#84b0dc"
                     /ApEinfo_fwdcolor="#84b0dc"
                     /note="mammalian codon-optimized"
                     /product="enhanced GFP"
                     /translation="MVSKGEELFTGVVPILVELDGDVNGHKFSVSGEGEGDATYGKLT
                     LKFICTTGKLPVPWPTLVTTLTYGVQCFSRYPDHMKQHDFFKSAMPEGYVQERTIFFK
                     DDGNYKTRAEVKFEGDTLVNRIELKGIDFKEDGNILGHKLEYNYNSHNVYIMADKQKN
                     GIKVNFKIRHNIEDGSVQLADHYQQNTPIGDGPVLLPDNHYLSTQSALSKDPNEKRDH
                     MVLLEFVTAAGITLGMDELYK"
                     /label="EGFP"
     polyA_signal    1231..1455
                     /ApEinfo_revcolor="#c6c9d1"
                     /ApEinfo_fwdcolor="#c6c9d1"
                     /note="bovine growth hormone polyadenylation signal"
                     /label="bGH poly(A) signal"
     rep_origin      1501..1929
                     /ApEinfo_revcolor="#c7b0e3"
                     /ApEinfo_fwdcolor="#c7b0e3"
                     /note="f1 bacteriophage origin of replication; arrow
                     indicates direction of (+) strand synthesis"
                     /direction="RIGHT"
                     /label="f1 ori"
     promoter        1943..2272
                     /ApEinfo_revcolor="#84b0dc"
                     /ApEinfo_fwdcolor="#84b0dc"
                     /note="SV40 enhancer and early promoter"
                     /label="SV40 promoter"
     CDS             2339..3133
                     /ApEinfo_revcolor="#84b0dc"
                     /ApEinfo_fwdcolor="#84b0dc"
                     /note="confers resistance to neomycin, kanamycin, and G418
                     (Geneticin(R))"
                     /gene="aph(3')-II (or nptII)"
                     /product="aminoglycoside phosphotransferase from Tn5"
                     /translation="MIEQDGLHAGSPAAWVERLFGYDWAQQTIGCSDAAVFRLSAQGR
                     PVLFVKTDLSGALNELQDEAARLSWLATTGVPCAAVLDVVTEAGRDWLLLGEVPGQDL
                     LSSHLAPAEKVSIMADAMRRLHTLDPATCPFDHQAKHRIERARTRMEAGLVDQDDLDE
                     EHQGLAPAELFARLKARMPDGEDLVVTHGDACLPNIMVENGRFSGFIDCGRLGVADRY
                     QDIALATRDIAEELGGEWADRFLVLYGIAAPDSQRIAFYRLLDEFF*"
                     /label="NeoR/KanR"
     polyA_signal    3307..3428
                     /ApEinfo_revcolor="#b7e6d7"
                     /ApEinfo_fwdcolor="#b7e6d7"
                     /note="SV40 polyadenylation signal"
                     /label="SV40 poly(A) signal"
     rep_origin      complement(3879..4464)
                     /ApEinfo_revcolor="#f8d3a9"
                     /ApEinfo_fwdcolor="#f8d3a9"
                     /note="high-copy-number ColE1/pMB1/pBR322/pUC origin of
                     replication"
                     /direction="LEFT"
                     /label="ori"
     CDS             complement(4635..5495)
                     /ApEinfo_revcolor="#84b0dc"
                     /ApEinfo_fwdcolor="#84b0dc"
                     /note="confers resistance to ampicillin, carbenicillin,
                     andrelated antibiotics"
                     /gene="bla"
                     /product="beta-lactamase"
                     /translation="MSIQHFRVALIPFFAAFCLPVFAHPETLVKVKDAEDQLGARVGY
                     IELDLNSGKILESFRPEERFPMMSTFKVLLCGAVLSRIDAGQEQLGRRIHYSQNDLVE
                     YSPVTEKHLTDGMTVRELCSAAITMSDNTAANLLLTTIGGPKELTAFLHNMGDHVTRL
                     DRWEPELNEAIPNDERDTTMPVAMATTLRKLLTGELLTLASRQQLIDWMEADKVAGPL
                     LRSALPAGWFIADKSGAGERGSRGIIAALGPDGKPSRIVVIYTTGSQATMDERNRQIA
                     EIGASLIKHW*"
                     /label="AmpR"
     promoter        complement(5496..5600)
                     /ApEinfo_revcolor="#ff9ccd"
                     /ApEinfo_fwdcolor="#ff9ccd"
                     /gene="bla"
                     /label="AmpR promoter"
     enhancer        5866..6245
                     /ApEinfo_revcolor="#ffef86"
                     /ApEinfo_fwdcolor="#ffef86"
                     /note="human cytomegalovirus immediate early enhancer"
                     /label="CMV enhancer"
     promoter        6246..6347
                     /ApEinfo_revcolor="#d6b295"
                     /ApEinfo_fwdcolor="#d6b295"
                     /note="human cytomegalovirus (CMV) immediate early
                     promoter"
                     /label="CMV promoter"
     promoter        6348..6449
                     /ApEinfo_revcolor="#85dae9"
                     /ApEinfo_fwdcolor="#85dae9"
                     /note="human cytomegalovirus (CMV) immediate early
                     promoter"
                     /label="CMV promoter"
     promoter        6494..6512
                     /ApEinfo_revcolor="#ff9ccd"
                     /ApEinfo_fwdcolor="#ff9ccd"
                     /note="promoter for bacteriophage T7 RNA polymerase"
                     /label="T7 promoter"
     CDS             6568..6816
                     /ApEinfo_revcolor="#9eafd2"
                     /ApEinfo_fwdcolor="#9eafd2"
                     /label="Puromycin N-acetyltransferase"
     CDS             6823..7251
                     /ApEinfo_revcolor="#993366"
                     /ApEinfo_fwdcolor="#993366"
                     /note="codon_start: 1 transl_table: 1 translation:
                     LATTLERIEKNFVITDPRLPDNPIIFASDSFLQLTEYSREEILGRNCRFLQGPETDRA
                     TVRKIRDAIDNQTEVTVQLINYTKSGKKFWNLFHLQPMRDQKGDVQYFIGVQLDGTEH
                     VRDAAEREGVMLIKKTAENIDEAAKEL"
                     /label="AsLOV2 hs"
ORIGIN      
        1 gagcgccggt gctgtgttcg ccgagatcgg cccgcgcatg gctgaactct ccggaagtag
       61 acttgcagcc cagcaacaga tggaggggct tctcgcacca caccgcccca aagaaccagc
      121 ttggttcctt gctactgtgg gcgtgtcccc ggatcaccag gggaagggac ttggaagtgc
      181 agtagtgctt cctggggtcg aggctgcgga acgcgctggt gtcccagctt ttttggaaac
      241 ttccgccccg cgcaacctgc cattctatga gagactcggc tttactgtta ctgcagatgt
      301 cgaagtacct gagggaccta ggacttggtg tatgacccgc aagcctgggg ctggctccac
      361 agggagcaga ggaagcggag agggcagggg aagtcttcta acatgcgggg acgtggagga
      421 aaatcccggc cccatggtga gcaagggcga ggagctgttc accggggtgg tgcccatcct
      481 ggtcgagctg gacggcgacg taaacggcca caagttcagc gtgtccggcg agggcgaggg
      541 cgatgccacc tacggcaagc tgaccctgaa gttcatctgc accaccggca agctgcccgt
      601 gccctggccc accctcgtga ccaccctgac ctacggcgtg cagtgcttca gccgctaccc
      661 cgaccacatg aagcagcacg acttcttcaa gtccgccatg cccgaaggct acgtccagga
      721 gcgcaccatc ttcttcaagg acgacggcaa ctacaagacc cgcgccgagg tgaagttcga
      781 gggcgacacc ctggtgaacc gcatcgagct gaagggcatc gacttcaagg aggacggcaa
      841 catcctgggg cacaagctgg agtacaacta caacagccac aacgtctata tcatggccga
      901 caagcagaag aacggcatca aggtgaactt caagatccgc cacaacatcg aggacggcag
      961 cgtgcagctc gccgaccact accagcagaa cacccccatc ggcgacggcc ccgtgctgct
     1021 gcccgacaac cactacctga gcacccagtc cgccctgagc aaagacccca acgagaagcg
     1081 cgatcacatg gtcctgctgg agttcgtgac cgccgccggg atcactctcg gcatggacga
     1141 gctgtacaag tgagcttgaa ttccaccaca ctggactagt ggatccgagc tcggtaccaa
     1201 gcttaagttt aaaccgctga tcagcctcga ctgtgccttc tagttgccag ccatctgttg
     1261 tttgcccctc ccccgtgcct tccttgaccc tggaaggtgc cactcccact gtcctttcct
     1321 aataaaatga ggaaattgca tcgcattgtc tgagtaggtg tcattctatt ctggggggtg
     1381 gggtggggca ggacagcaag ggggaggatt gggaagacaa tagcaggcat gctggggatg
     1441 cggtgggctc tatggcttct gaggcggaaa gaaccagctg gggctctagg gggtatcccc
     1501 nnnnnnnnnn nnnnnnnnnn nnnnnnnnnn nnnnnnnnnn nnnnnnnnnn nnnnnnnnnn
     1561 nnnnnnnnnn nnnnnnnnnn nnnnnnnnnn nnnnnnnnnn nnnnnnnnnn nnnnnnnnnn
     1621 nnnncnnnnn nnnnnnnnnn nnnnnnnnnn nnnnnnnnnn nnnnnnnnnn nnnnnnnnnn
     1681 nnnnnnnnnn nnnnnnnnnn nnnnnnnnnn nnnnnnannn nnnnnnnnnn nnnnnnnnnn
     1741 nnnnnnnnnn nnnnnnnnnn nnnnnncctt tgacgttgga gtccacgttc tttaatagtg
     1801 gactcttgtt ccaaactgga acaacactca accctatctc ggtctattct tttgatttat
     1861 aagggatttt gccgatttcg gcctattggt taaaaaatga gctgatttaa caaaaattta
     1921 acgcgaatta attctgtgga atgtgtgtca gttagggtgt ggaaagtccc caggctcccc
     1981 agcaggcaga agtatgcaaa gcatgcatct caattagtca gcaaccaggt gtggaaagtc
     2041 cccaggctcc ccagcaggca gaagtatgca aagcatgcat ctcaattagt cagcaaccat
     2101 agtcccgccc ctaactccgc ccatcccgcc cctaactccg cccagttccg cccattctcc
     2161 gccccatggc tgactaattt tttttattta tgcagaggcc gaggccgcct ctgcctctga
     2221 gctattccag aagtagtgag gaggcttttt tggaggccta ggcttttgca aaaagctccc
     2281 gggagcttgt atatccattt tcggatctga tcaagagaca ggatgaggat cgtttcgcat
     2341 gattgaacaa gatggattgc acgcaggttc tccggccgct tgggtggaga ggctattcgg
     2401 ctatgactgg gcacaacaga caatcggctg ctctgatgcc gccgtgttcc ggctgtcagc
     2461 gcaggggcgc ccggttcttt ttgtcaagac cgacctgtcc ggtgccctga atgaactgca
     2521 ggacgaggca gcgcggctat cgtggctggc cacgacgggc gttccttgcg cagctgtgct
     2581 cgacgttgtc actgaagcgg gaagggactg gctgctattg ggcgaagtgc cggggcagga
     2641 tctcctgtca tctcaccttg ctcctgccga gaaagtatcc atcatggctg atgcaatgcg
     2701 gcggctgcat acgcttgatc cggctacctg cccattcgac caccaagcga aacatcgcat
     2761 cgagcgagca cgtactcgga tggaagccgg tcttgtcgat caggatgatc tggacgaaga
     2821 gcatcagggg ctcgcgccag ccgaactgtt cgccaggctc aaggcgcgca tgcccgacgg
     2881 cgaggatctc gtcgtgaccc atggcgatgc ctgcttgccg aatatcatgg tggaaaatgg
     2941 ccgcttttct ggattcatcg actgtggccg gctgggtgtg gcggaccgct atcaggacat
     3001 agcgttggct acccgtgata ttgctgaaga gcttggcggc gaatgggctg accgcttcct
     3061 cgtgctttac ggtatcgccg ctcccgattc gcagcgcatc gccttctatc gccttcttga
     3121 cgagttcttc tgagcgggac tctggggttc gaaatgaccg accaagcgac gcccaacctg
     3181 ccatcacgag atttcgattc caccgccgcc ttctatgaaa ggttgggctt cggaatcgtt
     3241 ttccgggacg ccggctggat gatcctccag cgcggggatc tcatgctgga gttcttcgcc
     3301 caccccaact tgtttattgc agcttataat ggttacaaat aaagcaatag catcacaaat
     3361 ttcacaaata aagcattttt ttcactgcat tctagttgtg gtttgtccaa actcatcaat
     3421 gtatcttatc atgtctgtat accgtcgacc tctagctaga gcttggcgta atcatggtca
     3481 tagctgtttc ctgtgtgaaa ttgttatccg ctcacaattc cacacaacat acgagccgga
     3541 agcataaagt gtaaagcctg gggtgcctaa tgagtgagct aactcacatt aattgcgttg
     3601 cgctcactgc ccgctttcca gtcgggaaac ctgtcgtgcc agctgcatta atgaatcggc
     3661 caacgcgcgg ggagaggcgg tttgcgtatt gggcgctctt ccgcttcctc gctcactgac
     3721 tcgctgcgct cggtcgttcg gctgcggcga gcggtatcag ctcactcaaa ggcggtaata
     3781 cggttatcca cagaatcagg ggataacgca ggaaagaaca tgtgagcaaa aggccagcaa
     3841 aaggccagga accgtaaaaa ggccgcgttg ctggcgtttt tccataggct ccgcccccct
     3901 gacgagcatc acaaaaatcg acgctcaagt cagaggtggc gaaacccgac aggactataa
     3961 agataccagg cgtttccccc tggaagctcc ctcgtgcgct ctcctgttcc gaccctgccg
     4021 cttaccggat acctgtccgc ctttctccct tcgggaagcg tggcgctttc tcatagctca
     4081 cgctgtaggt atctcagttc ggtgtaggtc gttcgctcca agctgggctg tgtgcacgaa
     4141 ccccccgttc agcccgaccg ctgcgcctta tccggtaact atcgtcttga gtccaacccg
     4201 gtaagacacg acttatcgcc actggcagca gccactggta acaggattag cagagcgagg
     4261 tatgtaggcg gtgctacaga gttcttgaag tggtggccta actacggcta cactagaaga
     4321 acagtatttg gtatctgcgc tctgctgaag ccagttacct tcggaaaaag agttggtagc
     4381 tcttgatccg gcaaacaaac caccgctggt agcggttttt ttgtttgcaa gcagcagatt
     4441 acgcgcagaa aaaaaggatc tcaagaagat cctttgatct tttctacggg gtctgacgct
     4501 cagtggaacg aaaactcacg ttaagggatt ttggtcatga gattatcaaa aaggatcttc
     4561 acctagatcc ttttaaatta aaaatgaagt tttaaatcaa tctaaagtat atatgagtaa
     4621 acttggtctg acagttacca atgcttaatc agtgaggcac ctatctcagc gatctgtcta
     4681 tttcgttcat ccatagttgc ctgactcccc gtcgtgtaga taactacgat acgggagggc
     4741 ttaccatctg gccccagtgc tgcaatgata ccgcgagacc cacgctcacc ggctccagat
     4801 ttatcagcaa taaaccagcc agccggaagg gccgagcgca gaagtggtcc tgcaacttta
     4861 tccgcctcca tccagtctat taattgttgc cgggaagcta gagtaagtag ttcgccagtt
     4921 aatagtttgc gcaacgttgt tgccattgct acaggcatcg tggtgtcacg ctcgtcgttt
     4981 ggtatggctt cattcagctc cggttcccaa cgatcaaggc gagttacatg atcccccatg
     5041 ttgtgcaaaa aagcggttag ctccttcggt cctccgatcg ttgtcagaag taagttggcc
     5101 gcagtgttat cactcatggt tatggcagca ctgcataatt ctcttactgt catgccatcc
     5161 gtaagatgct tttctgtgac tggtgagtac tcaaccaagt cattctgaga atagtgtatg
     5221 cggcgaccga gttgctcttg cccggcgtca atacgggata ataccgcgcc acatagcaga
     5281 actttaaaag tgctcatcat tggaaaacgt tcttcggggc gaaaactctc aaggatctta
     5341 ccgctgttga gatccagttc gatgtaaccc actcgtgcac ccaactgatc ttcagcatct
     5401 tttactttca ccagcgtttc tgggtgagca aaaacaggaa ggcaaaatgc cgcaaaaaag
     5461 ggaataaggg cgacacggaa atgttgaata ctcatactct tcctttttca atattattga
     5521 agcatttatc agggttattg tctcatgagc ggatacatat ttgaatgtat ttagaaaaat
     5581 aaacaaatag gggttccgcg cacatttccc cgaaaagtgc cacctgacgt cgacggatcg
     5641 ggagatctcc cgatccccta tggtgcactc tcagtacaat ctgctctgat gccgcatagt
     5701 taagccagta tctgctccct gcttgtgtgt tggaggtcgc tgagtagtgc gcgagcaaaa
     5761 tttaagctac aacaaggcaa ggcttgaccg acaattgcat gaagaatctg cttagggtta
     5821 ggcgttttgc gctgcttcgc gatgtacggg ccagatatac gcgttgacat tgattattga
     5881 ctagttatta atagtaatca attacggggt cattagttca tagcccatat atggagttcc
     5941 gcgttacata acttacggta aatggcccgc ctggctgacc gcccaacgac ccccgcccat
     6001 tgacgtcaat aatgacgtat gttcccatag taacgccaat agggactttc cattgacgtc
     6061 aatgggtgga gtatttacgg taaactgccc acttggcagt acatcaagtg tatcatatgc
     6121 caagtacgcc ccctattgac gtcaatgacg gtaaatggcc cgcctggcat tatgcccagt
     6181 acatgacctt atgggacttt cctacttggc agtacatcta cgtattagtc atcgctatta
     6241 ccatggtgat gcggttttgg cagtacatca atgggcgtgg atagcggttt gactcacggg
     6301 gatttccaag tctccacccc attgacgtca atgggagttt gttttggcac caaaatcaac
     6361 gggactttcc aaaatgtcgt aacaactccg ccccattgac gcaaatgggc ggtaggcgtg
     6421 tacggtggga ggtctatata agcagagctc tctggctaac tagagaaccc actgcttact
     6481 ggcttatcga aattaatacg actcactata gggagaccca agctggctag cgtttaaacg
     6541 ggccctctag actcgaggga ggccaccatg actgagtata aaccaacagt taggttggca
     6601 acaagggacg atgtcccgcg agcggttaga acacttgctg ccgcttttgc ggattatccc
     6661 gcgacccggc acaccgtaga cccggacaga catatagaac gagtcacgga acttcaagag
     6721 ttgtttctta caagagtagg gctcgacatc gggaaggtct gggttgctga tgatggagct
     6781 gcagtagctg tttggacaac ccctgaatca gtggaatctg gtcttgctac aactttggag
     6841 cggattgaga agaatttcgt cataactgat cccaggttgc ctgataatcc tataatattc
     6901 gcctccgata gttttcttca acttacggag tactccagag aggagatact gggaaggaat
     6961 tgcagattcc tccaaggtcc agaaactgat agagctactg tgaggaagat acgggatgcc
     7021 attgacaatc aaactgaagt gacagtgcaa cttatcaatt acaccaagtc agggaaaaaa
     7081 ttctggaacc tgttccattt gcaacccatg agggaccaaa agggcgatgt gcaatatttc
     7141 ataggcgttc aacttgatgg tactgaacac gtcagagatg cggcggagcg agaaggagtg
     7201 atgctgatta agaaaacagc agagaatatc gacgaagcgg cgaaagagtt ggg
//
